# Supplementary material for: Construction of an artificial biosynthetic pathway for hyperextended archaeal membrane lipids in the bacterium Escherichia coli
Source: Synth Biol (Oxf). 2020 Sep 30;5(1):ysaa018. doi: 10.1093/synbio/ysaa018 (PMC7680562; doi:10.1093/synbio/ysaa018)
Supplement: ysaa018_Supplementary_Data [file ysaa018_supplementary_data.zip › pET15b-gfps.gb]

LOCUS       pET15b_gfps             6699 bp    DNA     circular   UNK 05-Sep-2020
DEFINITION  Cloning vector pET15b-gfps, complete sequence.
ACCESSION   pET15b_gfps
VERSION     pET15b_gfps
FEATURES             Location/Qualifiers
     promoter        1..19
		     /note="T7_promoter"
     CDS             1679..2539
		     /gene="AmpR"
     rep_origin      2710..3298
     RBS             76..80
     CDS             88..1146
		     /gene="HisTag_GFPS"
     terminator      1211..1258
     promoter        1574..1678
		     


ORIGIN
        1 TAATACGACT CACTATAGGG GAATTGTGAG CGGATAACAA TTCCCCTCTA GAAATAATTT
       61 TGTTTAACTT TAAGAAGGAG ATATACCATG GGCAGCAGCC ATCATCATCA TCATCACAGC
      121 AGCGGCCTGG TGCCGCGCGG CAGCCATNNN NNNNNNNNNN NNNNNNNNNN NNNNNNNNNN
      181 NNNNNNNNNN NNNNNNNNNN NNNNNNNNNN NNNNNNNNNN NNNNNNNNNN NNNNNNNNNN
      241 NNNNNNNNNN NNNNNNNNNN NNNNNNNNNN NNNNNNNNNN NNNNNNNNNN NNNNNNNNNN
      301 NNNNNNNNNN NNNNNNNNNN NNNNNNNNNN NNNNNNNNNN NNNNNNNNNN NNNNNNNNNN
      361 NNNNNNNNNN NNNNNNNNNN NNNNNNNNNN NNNNNNNNNN NNNNNNNNNN NNNNNNNNNN
      421 NNNNNNNNNN NNNNNNNNNN NNNNNNNNNN NNNNNNNNNN NNNNNNNNNN NNNNNNNNNN
      481 NNNNNNNNNN NNNNNNNNNN NNNNNNNNNN NNNNNNNNNN NNNNNNNNNN NNNNNNNNNN
      541 NNNNNNNNNN NNNNNNNNNN NNNNNNNNNN NNNNNNNNNN NNNNNNNNNN NNNNNNNNNN
      601 NNNNNNNNNN NNNNNNNNNN NNNNNNNNNN NNNNNNNNNN NNNNNNNNNN NNNNNNNNNN
      661 NNNNNNNNNN NNNNNNNNNN NNNNNNNNNN NNNNNNNNNN NNNNNNNNNN NNNNNNNNNN
      721 NNNNNNNNNN NNNNNNNNNN NNNNNNNNNN NNNNNNNNNN NNNNNNNNNN NNNNNNNNNN
      781 NNNNNNNNNN NNNNNNNNNN NNNNNNNNNN NNNNNNNNNN NNNNNNNNNN NNNNNNNNNN
      841 NNNNNNNNNN NNNNNNNNNN NNNNNNNNNN NNNNNNNNNN NNNNNNNNNN NNNNNNNNNN
      901 NNNNNNNNNN NNNNNNNNNN NNNNNNNNNN NNNNNNNNNN NNNNNNNNNN NNNNNNNNNN
      961 NNNNNNNNNN NNNNNNNNNN NNNNNNNNNN NNNNNNNNNN NNNNNNNNNN NNNNNNNNNN
     1021 NNNNNNNNNN NNNNNNNNNN NNNNNNNNNN NNNNNNNNNN NNNNNNNNNN NNNNNNNNNN
     1081 NNNNNNNNNN NNNNNNNNNN NNNNNNNNNN NNNNNNNNNN NNNNNNNNNN NNNNNNNNNN
     1141 NNNTAGGGAT CCGGCTGCTA ACAAAGCCCG AAAGGAAGCT GAGTTGGCTG CTGCCACCGC
     1201 TGAGCAATAA CTAGCATAAC CCCTTGGGGC CTCTAAACGG GTCTTGAGGG GTTTTTTGCT
     1261 GAAAGGAGGA ACTATATCCG GATATCCCGC AAGAGGCCCG GCAGTACCGG CATAACCAAG
     1321 CCTATGCCTA CAGCATCCAG GGTGACGGTG CCGAGGATGA CGATGAGCGC ATTGTTAGAT
     1381 TTCATACACG GTGCCTGACT GCGTTAGCAA TTTAACTGTG ATAAACTACC GCATTAAAGC
     1441 TTATCGATGA TAAGCTGTCA AACATGAGAA TTCTTGAAGA CGAAAGGGCC TCGTGATACG
     1501 CCTATTTTTA TAGGTTAATG TCATGATAAT AATGGTTTCT TAGACGTCAG GTGGCACTTT
     1561 TCGGGGAAAT GTGCGCGGAA CCCCTATTTG TTTATTTTTC TAAATACATT CAAATATGTA
     1621 TCCGCTCATG AGACAATAAC CCTGATAAAT GCTTCAATAA TATTGAAAAA GGAAGAGTAT
     1681 GAGTATTCAA CATTTCCGTG TCGCCCTTAT TCCCTTTTTT GCGGCATTTT GCCTTCCTGT
     1741 TTTTGCTCAC CCAGAAACGC TGGTGAAAGT AAAAGATGCT GAAGATCAGT TGGGTGCACG
     1801 AGTGGGTTAC ATCGAACTGG ATCTCAACAG CGGTAAGATC CTTGAGAGTT TTCGCCCCGA
     1861 AGAACGTTTT CCAATGATGA GCACTTTTAA AGTTCTGCTA TGTGGCGCGG TATTATCCCG
     1921 TGTTGACGCC GGGCAAGAGC AACTCGGTCG CCGCATACAC TATTCTCAGA ATGACTTGGT
     1981 TGAGTACTCA CCAGTCACAG AAAAGCATCT TACGGATGGC ATGACAGTAA GAGAATTATG
     2041 CAGTGCTGCC ATAACCATGA GTGATAACAC TGCGGCCAAC TTACTTCTGA CAACGATCGG
     2101 AGGACCGAAG GAGCTAACCG CTTTTTTGCA CAACATGGGG GATCATGTAA CTCGCCTTGA
     2161 TCGTTGGGAA CCGGAGCTGA ATGAAGCCAT ACCAAACGAC GAGCGTGACA CCACGATGCC
     2221 TGCAGCAATG GCAACAACGT TGCGCAAACT ATTAACTGGC GAACTACTTA CTCTAGCTTC
     2281 CCGGCAACAA TTAATAGACT GGATGGAGGC GGATAAAGTT GCAGGACCAC TTCTGCGCTC
     2341 GGCCCTTCCG GCTGGCTGGT TTATTGCTGA TAAATCTGGA GCCGGTGAGC GTGGGTCTCG
     2401 CGGTATCATT GCAGCACTGG GGCCAGATGG TAAGCCCTCC CGTATCGTAG TTATCTACAC
     2461 GACGGGGAGT CAGGCAACTA TGGATGAACG AAATAGACAG ATCGCTGAGA TAGGTGCCTC
     2521 ACTGATTAAG CATTGGTAAC TGTCAGACCA AGTTTACTCA TATATACTTT AGATTGATTT
     2581 AAAACTTCAT TTTTAATTTA AAAGGATCTA GGTGAAGATC CTTTTTGATA ATCTCATGAC
     2641 CAAAATCCCT TAACGTGAGT TTTCGTTCCA CTGAGCGTCA GACCCCGTAG AAAAGATCAA
     2701 AGGATCTTCT TGAGATCCTT TTTTTCTGCG CGTAATCTGC TGCTTGCAAA CAAAAAAACC
     2761 ACCGCTACCA GCGGTGGTTT GTTTGCCGGA TCAAGAGCTA CCAACTCTTT TTCCGAAGGT
     2821 AACTGGCTTC AGCAGAGCGC AGATACCAAA TACTGTCCTT CTAGTGTAGC CGTAGTTAGG
     2881 CCACCACTTC AAGAACTCTG TAGCACCGCC TACATACCTC GCTCTGCTAA TCCTGTTACC
     2941 AGTGGCTGCT GCCAGTGGCG ATAAGTCGTG TCTTACCGGG TTGGACTCAA GACGATAGTT
     3001 ACCGGATAAG GCGCAGCGGT CGGGCTGAAC GGGGGGTTCG TGCACACAGC CCAGCTTGGA
     3061 GCGAACGACC TACACCGAAC TGAGATACCT ACAGCGTGAG CTATGAGAAA GCGCCACGCT
     3121 TCCCGAAGGG AGAAAGGCGG ACAGGTATCC GGTAAGCGGC AGGGTCGGAA CAGGAGAGCG
     3181 CACGAGGGAG CTTCCAGGGG GAAACGCCTG GTATCTTTAT AGTCCTGTCG GGTTTCGCCA
     3241 CCTCTGACTT GAGCGTCGAT TTTTGTGATG CTCGTCAGGG GGGCGGAGCC TATGGAAAAA
     3301 CGCCAGCAAC GCGGCCTTTT TACGGTTCCT GGCCTTTTGC TGGCCTTTTG CTCACATGTT
     3361 CTTTCCTGCG TTATCCCCTG ATTCTGTGGA TAACCGTATT ACCGCCTTTG AGTGAGCTGA
     3421 TACCGCTCGC CGCAGCCGAA CGACCGAGCG CAGCGAGTCA GTGAGCGAGG AAGCGGAAGA
     3481 GCGCCTGATG CGGTATTTTC TCCTTACGCA TCTGTGCGGT ATTTCACACC GCATATATGG
     3541 TGCACTCTCA GTACAATCTG CTCTGATGCC GCATAGTTAA GCCAGTATAC ACTCCGCTAT
     3601 CGCTACGTGA CTGGGTCATG GCTGCGCCCC GACACCCGCC AACACCCGCT GACGCGCCCT
     3661 GACGGGCTTG TCTGCTCCCG GCATCCGCTT ACAGACAAGC TGTGACCGTC TCCGGGAGCT
     3721 GCATGTGTCA GAGGTTTTCA CCGTCATCAC CGAAACGCGC GAGGCAGCTG CGGTAAAGCT
     3781 CATCAGCGTG GTCGTGAAGC GATTCACAGA TGTCTGCCTG TTCATCCGCG TCCAGCTCGT
     3841 TGAGTTTCTC CAGAAGCGTT AATGTCTGGC TTCTGATAAA GCGGGCCATG TTAAGGGCGG
     3901 TTTTTTCCTG TTTGGTCACT GATGCCTCCG TGTAAGGGGG ATTTCTGTTC ATGGGGGTAA
     3961 TGATACCGAT GAAACGAGAG AGGATGCTCA CGATACGGGT TACTGATGAT GAACATGCCC
     4021 GGTTACTGGA ACGTTGTGAG GGTAAACAAC TGGCGGTATG GATGCGGCGG GACCAGAGAA
     4081 AAATCACTCA GGGTCAATGC CAGCGCTTCG TTAATACAGA TGTAGGTGTT CCACAGGGTA
     4141 GCCAGCAGCA TCCTGCGATG CAGATCCGGA ACATAATGGT GCAGGGCGCT GACTTCCGCG
     4201 TTTCCAGACT TTACGAAACA CGGAAACCGA AGACCATTCA TGTTGTTGCT CAGGTCGCAG
     4261 ACGTTTTGCA GCAGCAGTCG CTTCACGTTC GCTCGCGTAT CGGTGATTCA TTCTGCTAAC
     4321 CAGTAAGGCA ACCCCGCCAG CCTAGCCGGG TCCTCAACGA CAGGAGCACG ATCATGCGCA
     4381 CCCGTGGCCA GGACCCAACG CTGCCCGAGA TGCGCCGCGT GCGGCTGCTG GAGATGGCGG
     4441 ACGCGATGGA TATGTTCTGC CAAGGGTTGG TTTGCGCATT CACAGTTCTC CGCAAGAATT
     4501 GATTGGCTCC AATTCTTGGA GTGGTGAATC CGTTAGCGAG GTGCCGCCGG CTTCCATTCA
     4561 GGTCGAGGTG GCCCGGCTCC ATGCACCGCG ACGCAACGCG GGGAGGCAGA CAAGGTATAG
     4621 GGCGGCGCCT ACAATCCATG CCAACCCGTT CCATGTGCTC GCCGAGGCGG CATAAATCGC
     4681 CGTGACGATC AGCGGTCCAG TGATCGAAGT TAGGCTGGTA AGAGCCGCGA GCGATCCTTG
     4741 AAGCTGTCCC TGATGGTCGT CATCTACCTG CCTGGACAGC ATGGCCTGCA ACGCGGGCAT
     4801 CCCGATGCCG CCGGAAGCGA GAAGAATCAT AATGGGGAAG GCCATCCAGC CTCGCGTCGC
     4861 GAACGCCAGC AAGACGTAGC CCAGCGCGTC GGCCGCCATG CCGGCGATAA TGGCCTGCTT
     4921 CTCGCCGAAA CGTTTGGTGG CGGGACCAGT GACGAAGGCT TGAGCGAGGG CGTGCAAGAT
     4981 TCCGAATACC GCAAGCGACA GGCCGATCAT CGTCGCGCTC CAGCGAAAGC GGTCCTCGCC
     5041 GAAAATGACC CAGAGCGCTG CCGGCACCTG TCCTACGAGT TGCATGATAA AGAAGACAGT
     5101 CATAAGTGCG GCGACGATAG TCATGCCCCG CGCCCACCGG AAGGAGCTGA CTGGGTTGAA
     5161 GGCTCTCAAG GGCATCGGTC GAGATCCCGG TGCCTAATGA GTGAGCTAAC TTACATTAAT
     5221 TGCGTTGCGC TCACTGCCCG CTTTCCAGTC GGGAAACCTG TCGTGCCAGC TGCATTAATG
     5281 AATCGGCCAA CGCGCGGGGA GAGGCGGTTT GCGTATTGGG CGCCAGGGTG GTTTTTCTTT
     5341 TCACCAGTGA GACGGGCAAC AGCTGATTGC CCTTCACCGC CTGGCCCTGA GAGAGTTGCA
     5401 GCAAGCGGTC CACGCTGGTT TGCCCCAGCA GGCGAAAATC CTGTTTGATG GTGGTTAACG
     5461 GCGGGATATA ACATGAGCTG TCTTCGGTAT CGTCGTATCC CACTACCGAG ATATCCGCAC
     5521 CAACGCGCAG CCCGGACTCG GTAATGGCGC GCATTGCGCC CAGCGCCATC TGATCGTTGG
     5581 CAACCAGCAT CGCAGTGGGA ACGATGCCCT CATTCAGCAT TTGCATGGTT TGTTGAAAAC
     5641 CGGACATGGC ACTCCAGTCG CCTTCCCGTT CCGCTATCGG CTGAATTTGA TTGCGAGTGA
     5701 GATATTTATG CCAGCCAGCC AGACGCAGAC GCGCCGAGAC AGAACTTAAT GGGCCCGCTA
     5761 ACAGCGCGAT TTGCTGGTGA CCCAATGCGA CCAGATGCTC CACGCCCAGT CGCGTACCGT
     5821 CTTCATGGGA GAAAATAATA CTGTTGATGG GTGTCTGGTC AGAGACATCA AGAAATAACG
     5881 CCGGAACATT AGTGCAGGCA GCTTCCACAG CAATGGCATC CTGGTCATCC AGCGGATAGT
     5941 TAATGATCAG CCCACTGACG CGTTGCGCGA GAAGATTGTG CACCGCCGCT TTACAGGCTT
     6001 CGACGCCGCT TCGTTCTACC ATCGACACCA CCACGCTGGC ACCCAGTTGA TCGGCGCGAG
     6061 ATTTAATCGC CGCGACAATT TGCGACGGCG CGTGCAGGGC CAGACTGGAG GTGGCAACGC
     6121 CAATCAGCAA CGACTGTTTG CCCGCCAGTT GTTGTGCCAC GCGGTTGGGA ATGTAATTCA
     6181 GCTCCGCCAT CGCCGCTTCC ACTTTTTCCC GCGTTTTCGC AGAAACGTGG CTGGCCTGGT
     6241 TCACCACGCG GGAAACGGTC TGATAAGAGA CACCGGCATA CTCTGCGACA TCGTATAACG
     6301 TTACTGGTTT CACATTCACC ACCCTGAATT GACTCTCTTC CGGGCGCTAT CATGCCATAC
     6361 CGCGAAAGGT TTTGCGCCAT TCGATGGTGT CCGGGATCTC GACGCTCTCC CTTATGCGAC
     6421 TCCTGCATTA GGAAGCAGCC CAGTAGTAGG TTGAGGCCGT TGAGCACCGC CGCCGCAAGG
     6481 AATGGTGCAT GCAAGGAGAT GGCGCCCAAC AGTCCCCCGG CCACGGGGCC TGCCACCATA
     6541 CCCACGCCGA AACAAGCGCT CATGAGCCCG AAGTGGCGAG CCCGATCTTC CCCATCGGTG
     6601 ATGTCGGCGA TATAGGCGCC AGCAACCGCA CCTGTGGCGC CGGTGATGCC GGCCACGATG
     6661 CGTCCGGCGT AGAGGATCGA GATCTCGATC CCGCGAAAT
//
