# Supplementary material for: Construction of an artificial biosynthetic pathway for hyperextended archaeal membrane lipids in the bacterium Escherichia coli
Source: Synth Biol (Oxf). 2020 Sep 30;5(1):ysaa018. doi: 10.1093/synbio/ysaa018 (PMC7680562; doi:10.1093/synbio/ysaa018)
Supplement: ysaa018_Supplementary_Data [file ysaa018_supplementary_data.zip › pET48b-APE0621.gb]

LOCUS       pET48b_APE0621           6336 bp    DNA     circular   UNK 06-Sep-2020
DEFINITION  Cloning vector pET48b-APE0621, complete sequence.
ACCESSION   pET48b_APE0621
VERSION     pET48b_APE0621
FEATURES             Location/Qualifiers
     promoter        1..19
		     /note="T7_promoter"
     CDS             2146..2961
		     /gene="KanR"
     rep_origin      3083..3671
     RBS             75..80
     CDS             89..1333
		     /gene="HisTag_GFGPS"
     terminator      1514..1561
     rep_origin      1598..2053
		     /note="f1_origin"
ORIGIN
        1 TAATACGACT CACTATAGGG GAATTGTGAG CGGATAACAA TTCCCCTCTA GAAATAATTT
       61 TGTTTAACTT TAAGAAGGAG ATATACATAT GAGCGATAAA ATTATTCACC TGACTGACGA
      121 CAGTTTTGAC ACGGATGTAC TCAAAGCGGA CGGGGCGATC CTCGTCGATT TCTGGGCAGA
      181 GTGGTGCGGT CCGTGCAAAA TGATCGCCCC GATTCTGGAT GAAATCGCTG ACGAATATCA
      241 GGGCAAACTG ACCGTTGCAA AACTGAACAT CGATCAAAAC CCTGGCACTG CGCCGAAATA
      301 TGGCATCCGT GGTATCCCGA CTCTGCTGCT GTTCAAAAAC GGTGAAGTGG CGGCAACCAA
      361 AGTGGGTGCA CTGTCTAAAG GTCAGTTGAA AGAGTTCCTC GACGCTAACC TGGCCGGTTC
      421 TGGTTCTGGC CATACTAGTG GTGGTGGCGG TTCTAATAAC AATCCTCCTA CTCCTACTCC
      481 ATCTAGTGGT TCTGGTCATC ACCATCACCA TCACTCCGCG GCTCTTGAAG TCCTCTTTCA
      541 GGGACCCGGG TACCAGGATC CGAATTCTAT GGCGGTGAAG AGGAGGAGGC TTCTGGAGAA
      601 GCTCCTGGAG AGGAGGTCTA GGGGGAGGCT CCACTTCACC CTCATAGACC CCGACAAGAC
      661 CGGGCCCGGC GAGGCAGGGG AGATAGCGGC CAGGGCTGCC GAGGCGGGGA GTGACGCAAT
      721 ACTTGTTGGC GGGAGCATAG GTGTCACGTT CGAGGAGACT GACGGGGTTG TGAAGGCTGC
      781 GAAGCGCTCA GGCCTGCCGG TGATACTCTT CCCCGGCGGC CACACCAACG CCAGCAGGCA
      841 CGCCGACGCG GTGCTCTTCC TGACCGTCAT GAACAGCGAC AACCCCTACT ACATAGTGCA
      901 GGCCCAGATA CTCGGCGCCC CCCTGGCGCT CAAGCTGGGG CTCGAGGCTA TACCCACGAG
      961 CTACATCATC GTGGGGTACG GCGGCGCCGC AGGCTTCGTC GCCAGGGCCA GGCCCATACC
     1021 CTATGAGAAG CCAGAGCTGG CCGCGCTGCA CGCGCTAGCC GGGGCCATGA TGGGGGGGAG
     1081 GATAATATAT CTCGAGGCCG GGAGCGGCGC CCCCAAGCCT GTGCCCCCGG AGGCCGTGGC
     1141 GGCCTCCAGA AAGCTCGTAG ACGCCGCGGG CTACGGGGGC GAGGTCCTCC TTACGGTCGG
     1201 TGGAGGGGTT AGGACTCCCG AGGCCGCGAG GATGCTAGCC GAGGCAGGGG CTGATGTGCT
     1261 AGTAACCGGC ACTCTGGCCG AGGAGAGCCC GGGGAAGCTC GCCGATGTTG TGGAGGCCTT
     1321 CAAGAGCGCC TAGCCTTCGC GGCCGCAGAG CTCGCTCTGG TGCCACGCGG TAGTAAAGAA
     1381 ACCGCTGCTG CTAAATTCGA ACGCCAGCAC ATGGACAGCT CTACTTCTGC TGCTCTCGAG
     1441 GCTTAATTAA CCTAGGCTGC TAAACAAAGC CCGAAAGGAA GCTGAGTTGG CTGCTGCCAC
     1501 CGCTGAGCAA TAACTAGCAT AACCCCTTGG GGCCTCTAAA CGGGTCTTGA GGGGTTTTTT
     1561 GCTGAAAGGA GGAACTATAT CCGGATTGGC GAATGGGNNN NNNNNNNNNN NNNNNNNNNN
     1621 NNNNNNNNNN NNNNNNNNNN NNNNNNNNNN NNNNNNNNNN NNNNNNNNNN NNNNNNNNNN
     1681 NNNNNNNNNN NNNNNNNNNN NNNNNNNNNN NNNNNNNNNN NCNNNNNNNN NNNNNNNNNN
     1741 NNNNNNNNNN NNNNNNNNNN NNNNNNNNNN NNNNNNNNNN NNNNNNNNNN NNNNNNNNNN
     1801 NNNNNNNNNN NNNANNNNNN NNNNNNNNNN NNNNNNNNNN NNNNNNNNNN NNNNNNNNNN
     1861 NNNCCTTTGA CGTTGGAGTC CACGTTCTTT NNNNNNNNNN NNNNNNNNNN NNNNNNNNNN
     1921 NNNNNNNACC CTATCTCGGT CTATTCTTTT GATTTATAAG GGATTTTGCC GATTTCGGCC
     1981 TATTGGTTAA AAAATGAGCT GATTTAACAA AAATTTAACG CGAATTTTAA CAAAATATTA
     2041 ACGTTTACAA TTTCAGGTGG CACTTTTCGG GGAAATGTGC GCGGAACCCC TATTTGTTTA
     2101 TTTTTCTAAA TACATTCAAA TATGTATCCG CTCATGAATT AATTCTTAGA AAAACTCATC
     2161 GAGCATCAAA TGAAACTGCA ATTTATTCAT ATCAGGATTA TCAATACCAT ATTTTTGAAA
     2221 AAGCCGTTTC TGTAATGAAG GAGAAAACTC ACCGAGGCAG TTCCATAGGA TGGCAAGATC
     2281 CTGGTATCGG TCTGCGATTC CGACTCGTCC AACATCAATA CAACCTATTA ATTTCCCCTC
     2341 GTCAAAAATA AGGTTATCAA GTGAGAAATC ACCATGAGTG ACGACTGAAT CCGGTGAGAA
     2401 TGGCAAAAGT TTATGCATTT CTTTCCAGAC TTGTTCAACA GGCCAGCCAT TACGCTCGTC
     2461 ATCAAAATCA CTCGCATCAA CCAAACCGTT ATTCATTCGT GATTGCGCCT GAGCGAGACG
     2521 AAATACGCGA TCACTGTTAA AAGGACAATT ACAAACAGGA ATCGAATGCA ACCGGCGCAG
     2581 GAACACTGCC AGCGCATCAA CAATATTTTC ACCTGAATCA GGATATTCTT CTAATACCTG
     2641 GAATGCTGTT TTGCCGGGGA TCGCAGTGGT GAGTAACCAT GCATCATCAG GAGTACGGAT
     2701 AAAATGCTTG ATGGTCGGAA GAGGCATAAA TTCCGTCAGC CAGTTTAGTC TGACCATCTC
     2761 ATCTGTAACA TCATTGGCAA CGCTACCTTT GCCATGTTTC AGAAACAACT CTGGCGCATC
     2821 GGGCTTCCCA TACAATCGAT AGATTGTCGC ACCTGATTGC CCGACATTAT CGCGAGCCCA
     2881 TTTATACCCA TATAAATCAG CATCCATGTT GGAATTTAAT CGCGGCCTAG AGCAAGACGT
     2941 TTCCCGTTGA ATATGGCTCA TAACACCCCT TGTATTACTG TTTATGTAAG CAGACAGTTT
     3001 TATTGTTCAT GACCAAAATC CCTTAACGTG AGTTTTCGTT CCACTGAGCG TCAGACCCCG
     3061 TAGAAAAGAT CAAAGGATCT TCTTGAGATC CTTTTTTTCT GCGCGTAATC TGCTGCTTGC
     3121 AAACAAAAAA ACCACCGCTA CCAGCGGTGG TTTGTTTGCC GGATCAAGAG CTACCAACTC
     3181 TTTTTCCGAA GGTAACTGGC TTCAGCAGAG CGCAGATACC AAATACTGTC CTTCTAGTGT
     3241 AGCCGTAGTT AGGCCACCAC TTCAAGAACT CTGTAGCACC GCCTACATAC CTCGCTCTGC
     3301 TAATCCTGTT ACCAGTGGCT GCTGCCAGTG GCGATAAGTC GTGTCTTACC GGGTTGGACT
     3361 CAAGACGATA GTTACCGGAT AAGGCGCAGC GGTCGGGCTG AACGGGGGGT TCGTGCACAC
     3421 AGCCCAGCTT GGAGCGAACG ACCTACACCG AACTGAGATA CCTACAGCGT GAGCTATGAG
     3481 AAAGCGCCAC GCTTCCCGAA GGGAGAAAGG CGGACAGGTA TCCGGTAAGC GGCAGGGTCG
     3541 GAACAGGAGA GCGCACGAGG GAGCTTCCAG GGGGAAACGC CTGGTATCTT TATAGTCCTG
     3601 TCGGGTTTCG CCACCTCTGA CTTGAGCGTC GATTTTTGTG ATGCTCGTCA GGGGGGCGGA
     3661 GCCTATGGAA AAACGCCAGC AACGCGGCCT TTTTACGGTT CCTGGCCTTT TGCTGGCCTT
     3721 TTGCTCACAT GTTCTTTCCT GCGTTATCCC CTGATTCTGT GGATAACCGT ATTACCGCCT
     3781 TTGAGTGAGC TGATACCGCT CGCCGCAGCC GAACGACCGA GCGCAGCGAG TCAGTGAGCG
     3841 AGGAAGCGGA AGAGCGCCTG ATGCGGTATT TTCTCCTTAC GCATCTGTGC GGTATTTCAC
     3901 ACCGCATATA TGGTGCACTC TCAGTACAAT CTGCTCTGAT GCCGCATAGT TAAGCCAGTA
     3961 TACACTCCGC TATCGCTACG TGACTGGGTC ATGGCTGCGC CCCGACACCC GCCAACACCC
     4021 GCTGACGCGC CCTGACGGGC TTGTCTGCTC CCGGCATCCG CTTACAGACA AGCTGTGACC
     4081 GTCTCCGGGA GCTGCATGTG TCAGAGGTTT TCACCGTCAT CACCGAAACG CGCGAGGCAG
     4141 CTGCGGTAAA GCTCATCAGC GTGGTCGTGA AGCGATTCAC AGATGTCTGC CTGTTCATCC
     4201 GCGTCCAGCT CGTTGAGTTT CTCCAGAAGC GTTAATGTCT GGCTTCTGAT AAAGCGGGCC
     4261 ATGTTAAGGG CGGTTTTTTC CTGTTTGGTC ACTGATGCCT CCGTGTAAGG GGGATTTCTG
     4321 TTCATGGGGG TAATGATACC GATGAAACGA GAGAGGATGC TCACGATACG GGTTACTGAT
     4381 GATGAACATG CCCGGTTACT GGAACGTTGT GAGGGTAAAC AACTGGCGGT ATGGATGCGG
     4441 CGGGACCAGA GAAAAATCAC TCAGGGTCAA TGCCAGCGCT TCGTTAATAC AGATGTAGGT
     4501 GTTCCACAGG GTAGCCAGCA GCATCCTGCG ATGCAGATCC GGAACATAAT GGTGCAGGGC
     4561 GCTGACTTCC GCGTTTCCAG ACTTTACGAA ACACGGAAAC CGAAGACCAT TCATGTTGTT
     4621 GCTCAGGTCG CAGACGTTTT GCAGCAGCAG TCGCTTCACG TTCGCTCGCG TATCGGTGAT
     4681 TCATTCTGCT AACCAGTAAG GCAACCCCGC CAGCCTAGCC GGGTCCTCAA CGACAGGAGC
     4741 ACGATCATGC TAGTCATGCC CCGCGCCCAC CGGAAGGAGC TGACTGGGTT GAAGGCTCTC
     4801 AAGGGCATCG GTCGAGATCC CGGTGCCTAA TGAGTGAGCT AACTTACATT AATTGCGTTG
     4861 CGCTCACTGC CCGCTTTCCA GTCGGGAAAC CTGTCGTGCC AGCTGCATTA ATGAATCGGC
     4921 CAACGCGCGG GGAGAGGCGG TTTGCGTATT GGGCGCCAGG GTGGTTTTTC TTTTCACCAG
     4981 TGAGACGGGC AACAGCTGAT TGCCCTTCAC CGCCTGGCCC TGAGAGAGTT GCAGCAAGCG
     5041 GTCCACGCTG GTTTGCCCCA GCAGGCGAAA ATCCTGTTTG ATGGTGGTTA ACGGCGGGAT
     5101 ATAACATGAG CTGTCTTCGG TATCGTCGTA TCCCACTACC GAGATGTCCG CACCAACGCG
     5161 CAGCCCGGAC TCGGTAATGG CGCGCATTGC GCCCAGCGCC ATCTGATCGT TGGCAACCAG
     5221 CATCGCAGTG GGAACGATGC CCTCATTCAG CATTTGCATG GTTTGTTGAA AACCGGACAT
     5281 GGCACTCCAG TCGCCTTCCC GTTCCGCTAT CGGCTGAATT TGATTGCGAG TGAGATATTT
     5341 ATGCCAGCCA GCCAGACGCA GACGCGCCGA GACAGAACTT AATGGGCCCG CTAACAGCGC
     5401 GATTTGCTGG TGACCCAATG CGACCAGATG CTCCACGCCC AGTCGCGTAC CGTCTTCATG
     5461 GGAGAAAATA ATACTGTTGA TGGGTGTCTG GTCAGAGACA TCAAGAAATA ACGCCGGAAC
     5521 ATTAGTGCAG GCAGCTTCCA CAGCAATGGC ATCCTGGTCA TCCAGCGGAT AGTTAATGAT
     5581 CAGCCCACTG ACGCGTTGCG CGAGAAGATT GTGCACCGCC GCTTTACAGG CTTCGACGCC
     5641 GCTTCGTTCT ACCATCGACA CCACCACGCT GGCACCCAGT TGATCGGCGC GAGATTTAAT
     5701 CGCCGCGACA ATTTGCGACG GCGCGTGCAG GGCCAGACTG GAGGTGGCAA CGCCAATCAG
     5761 CAACGACTGT TTGCCCGCCA GTTGTTGTGC CACGCGGTTG GGAATGTAAT TCAGCTCCGC
     5821 CATCGCCGCT TCCACTTTTT CCCGCGTTTT CGCAGAAACG TGGCTGGCCT GGTTCACCAC
     5881 GCGGGAAACG GTCTGATAAG AGACACCGGC ATACTCTGCG ACATCGTATA ACGTTACTGG
     5941 TTTCACATTC ACCACCCTGA ATTGACTCTC TTCCGGGCGC TATCATGCCA TACCGCGAAA
     6001 GGTTTTGCGC CATTCGATGG TGTCCGGGAT CTCGACGCTC TCCCTTATGC GACTCCTGCA
     6061 TTAGGAAGCA GCCCAGTAGT AGGTTGAGGC CGTTGAGCAC CGCCGCCGCA AGGAATGGTG
     6121 CATGCAAGGA GATGGCGCCC AACAGTCCCC CGGCCACGGG GCCTGCCACC ATACCCACGC
     6181 CGAAACAAGC GCTCATGAGC CCGAAGTGGC GAGCCCGATC TTCCCCATCG GTGATGTCGG
     6241 CGATATAGGC GCCAGCAACC GCACCTGTGG CGCCGGTGAT GCCGGCCACG ATGCGTCCGG
     6301 CGTAGAGGAT CGAGATCGAT CTCGATCCCG CGAAAT
//
