# Supplementary material for: Construction of an artificial biosynthetic pathway for hyperextended archaeal membrane lipids in the bacterium Escherichia coli
Source: Synth Biol (Oxf). 2020 Sep 30;5(1):ysaa018. doi: 10.1093/synbio/ysaa018 (PMC7680562; doi:10.1093/synbio/ysaa018)
Supplement: ysaa018_Supplementary_Data [file ysaa018_supplementary_data.zip › pBAD18.gb]

LOCUS       pBAD18                  4613 bp    DNA     circular   UNK 07-Sep-2020
DEFINITION  Cloning vector pBAD18, complete sequence.
ACCESSION   pBAD18
VERSION     pBAD18
FEATURES             Location/Qualifiers
     promoter        1..29
		     /note="Ara_promoter"
     CDS             634..1494
 		     /gene="AmpR"
     rep_origin      1553..1852
		     /note="f1_origin"
     rep_origin      2086..2705
		     /note="pBR322_origin"
     terminator      321..364
     terminator      496..523
     promoter        564..592

ORIGIN
        1 ctgacgcttt ttatcgcaac tctctactgt ttctccatac ccgttttttt gggctagcga
       61 attcgagctc ggtacccggg gatcctctag agtcgacctg caggcatgca agcttggctg
      121 ttttggcgga tgagagaaga ttttcagcct gatacagatt aaatcagaac gcagaagcgg
      181 tctgataaaa cagaatttgc ctggcggcag tagcgcggtg gtcccacctg accccatgcc
      241 gaactcagaa gtgaaacgcc gtagcgccga tggtagtgtg gggtctcccc atgcgagagt
      301 agggaactgc caggcatcaa ataaaacgaa aggctcagtc gaaagactgg gcctttcgtt
      361 ttatctgttg tttgtcggtg aacgctctcc tgagtaggac aaatccgccg ggagcggatt
      421 tgaacgttgc gaagcaacgg cccggagggt ggcgggcagg acgcccgcca taaactgcca
      481 ggcatcaaat taagcagaag gccatcctga cggatggcct ttttgcgttt ctacaaactc
      541 ttttgtttat ttttctaaat acattcaaat atgtatccgc tcatgagaca ataaccctga
      601 taaatgcttc aataatattg aaaaaggaag agtatgagta ttcaacattt ccgtgtcgcc
      661 cttattccct tttttgcggc attttgcctt cctgtttttg ctcacccaga aacgctggtg
      721 aaagtaaaag atgctgaaga tcagttgggt gcacgagtgg gttacatcga actggatctc
      781 aacagcggta agatccttga gagttttcgc cccgaagaac gttttccaat gatgagcact
      841 tttaaagttc tgctatgtgg cgcggtatta tcccgtgttg acgccgggca agagcaactc
      901 ggtcgccgca tacactattc tcagaatgac ttggttgagt actcaccagt cacagaaaag
      961 catcttacgg atggcatgac agtaagagaa ttatgcagtg ctgccataac catgagtgat
     1021 aacactgcgg ccaacttact tctgacaacg atcggaggac cgaaggagct aaccgctttt
     1081 ttgcacaaca tgggggatca tgtaactcgc cttgatcgtt gggaaccgga gctgaatgaa
     1141 gccataccaa acgacgagcg tgacaccacg atgcctgcag caatggcaac aacgttgcgc
     1201 aaactattaa ctggcgaact acttactcta gcttcccggc aacaattaat agactggatg
     1261 gaggcggata aagttgcagg accacttctg cgctcggccc ttccggctgg ctggtttatt
     1321 gctgataaat ctggagccgg tgagcgtggg tctcgcggta tcattgcagc actggggcca
     1381 gatggtaagc cctcccgtat cgtagttatc tacacgacgg ggagtcaggc aactatggat
     1441 gaacgaaata gacagatcgc tgagataggt gcctcactga ttaagcattg gtaactgtca
     1501 gaccaagttt actcatatat actttagatt gattnnnnnn nnnnnnnnnn nnnnnnnnnn
     1561 nnnnnnnnnn nnnnnnnnnn nnnnnnnnnn nnnnnnnnnn nnnnnnnnnn nnnnnnnnnn
     1621 nnnnnnnnnn nnnnnnnnnn nnnnnnnnnn nnnnnnnnnc nnnnnnnnnn nnnnnnnnnn
     1681 nnnnnnnnnn nnnnnnnnnn nnnnnnnnnn nnnnnnnnnn nnnnnnnnnn nnnnnnnnnn
     1741 nnnnnnnnnn nnnnnnnnnn nnnnnnnnnn nnnnnnnnnn nnnnnnnnnn nnnnnnnnnn
     1801 ncctttgacg ttggagtcca cgttctttaa tagtggactc ttgttccaaa cttgaacaac
     1861 actcaaccct atctcgggct attcttttga tttataaggg attttgccga tttcggccta
     1921 ttggttaaaa aatgagctga tttaacaaaa atttaacgcg aattttaaca aaatattaac
     1981 gtttacaatt taaaaggatc taggtgaaga tcctttttga taatctcatg accaaaatcc
     2041 cttaacgtga gttttcgttc cactgagcgt cagaccccgt agaaaagatc aaaggatctt
     2101 cttgagatcc tttttttctg cgcgtaatct gctgcttgca aacaaaaaaa ccaccgctac
     2161 cagcggtggt ttgtttgccg gatcaagagc taccaactct ttttccgaag gtaactggct
     2221 tcagcagagc gcagatacca aatactgtcc ttctagtgta gccgtagtta ggccaccact
     2281 tcaagaactc tgtagcaccg cctacatacc tcgctctgct aatcctgtta ccagtggctg
     2341 ctgccagtgg cgataagtcg tgtcttaccg ggttggactc aagacgatag ttaccggata
     2401 aggcgcagcg gtcgggctga acggggggtt cgtgcacaca gcccagcttg gagcgaacga
     2461 cctacaccga actgagatac ctacagcgtg agctatgaga aagcgccacg cttcccgaag
     2521 ggagaaaggc ggacaggtat ccggtaagcg gcagggtcgg aacaggagag cgcacgaggg
     2581 agcttccagg gggaaacgcc tggtatcttt atagtcctgt cgggtttcgc cacctctgac
     2641 ttgagcgtcg atttttgtga tgctcgtcag gggggcggag cctatggaaa aacgccagca
     2701 acgcggcctt tttacggttc ctggcctttt gctggccttt tgctcacatg ttctttcctg
     2761 cgttatcccc tgattctgtg gataaccgta ttaccgcctt tgagtgagct gataccgctc
     2821 gccgcagccg aacgaccgag cgcagcgagt cagtgagcga ggaagcggaa gagcgcctga
     2881 tgcggtattt tctccttacg catctgtgcg gtatttcaca ccgcatatgg tgcactctca
     2941 gtacaatctg ctctgatgcc gcatagttaa gccagtatac actccgctat cgctacgtga
     3001 ctgggtcatg gctgcgcccc gacacccgcc aacacccgct gacgcgccct gacgggcttg
     3061 tctgctcccg gcatccgctt acagacaagc tgtgaccgtc tccgggagct gcatgtgtca
     3121 gaggttttca ccgtcatcac cgaaacgcgc gaggcagcaa ggagatggcg cccaacagtc
     3181 ccccggccac ggggcctgcc accataccca cgccgaaaca agcgctcatg agcccgaagt
     3241 ggcgagcccg atcttcccca tcggtgatgt cggcgatata ggcgccagca accgcacctg
     3301 tggcgccggt gatgccggcc acgatgcgtc cggcgtagag gatctgctca tgtttgacag
     3361 cttatcatcg atgcataatg tgcctgtcaa atggacgaag cagggattct gcaaacccta
     3421 tgctactccg tcaagccgtc aattgtctga ttcgttacca attatgacaa cttgacggct
     3481 acatcattca ctttttcttc acaaccggca cggaactcgc tcgggctggc cccggtgcat
     3541 tttttaaata cccgcgagaa atagagttga tcgtcaaaac caacattgcg accgacggtg
     3601 gcgataggca tccgggtggt gctcaaaagc agcttcgcct ggctgatacg ttggtcctcg
     3661 cgccagctta agacgctaat ccctaactgc tggcggaaaa gatgtgacag acgcgacggc
     3721 gacaagcaaa catgctgtgc gacgctggcg atatcaaaat tgctgtctgc caggtgatcg
     3781 ctgatgtact gacaagcctc gcgtacccga ttatccatcg gtggatggag cgactcgtta
     3841 atcgcttcca tgcgccgcag taacaattgc tcaagcagat ttatcgccag cagctccgaa
     3901 tagcgccctt ccccttgccc ggcgttaatg atttgcccaa acaggtcgct gaaatgcggc
     3961 tggtgcgctt catccgggcg aaagaacccc gtattggcaa atattgacgg ccagttaagc
     4021 cattcatgcc agtaggcgcg cggacgaaag taaacccact ggtgatacca ttcgcgagcc
     4081 tccggatgac gaccgtagtg atgaatctct cctggcggga acagcaaaat atcacccggt
     4141 cggcaaacaa attctcgtcc ctgatttttc accaccccct gaccgcgaat ggtgagattg
     4201 agaatataac ctttcattcc cagcggtcgg tcgataaaaa aatcgagata accgttggcc
     4261 tcaatcggcg ttaaacccgc caccagatgg gcattaaacg agtatcccgg cagcagggga
     4321 tcattttgcg cttcagccat acttttcata ctcccgccat tcagagaaga aaccaattgt
     4381 ccatattgca tcagacattg ccgtcactgc gtcttttact ggctcttctc gctaaccaaa
     4441 ccggtaaccc cgcttattaa aagcattctg taacaaagcg ggaccaaagc catgacaaaa
     4501 acgcgtaaca aaagtgtcta taatcacggc agaaaagtcc acattgatta tttgcacggc
     4561 gtcacacttt gctatgccat agcattttta tccataagat tagcggatcc tac
//
