# Supplementary material for: Construction of an artificial biosynthetic pathway for hyperextended archaeal membrane lipids in the bacterium Escherichia coli
Source: Synth Biol (Oxf). 2020 Sep 30;5(1):ysaa018. doi: 10.1093/synbio/ysaa018 (PMC7680562; doi:10.1093/synbio/ysaa018)
Supplement: ysaa018_Supplementary_Data [file ysaa018_supplementary_data.zip › pBAD-C25ALB4.gb]

LOCUS       pBAD_C25ALB4            8388 bp    DNA     circular   UNK 07-Sep-2020
DEFINITION  Cloning vector pBAD-C25ALB4, complete sequence.
ACCESSION   pBAD_C25ALB4
VERSION     pBAD_C25ALB4 
FEATURES             Location/Qualifiers
     promoter        1..29
		     /note="Ara_promoter"
     RBS             1949..1954
     RBS             2745..2750
     CDS             2757..3827
		     /gene="G1PDH"
     terminator      4096..4139
     terminator      4271..4298
     promoter        4339..4367
     CDS             4409..5269
		     /gene="AmpR"
     rep_origin      5328..5627
		     /note="f1_origin"
     rep_origin      5861..6480
		     /note="pBR322_origin"
     CDS             1961..2725
		     /gene="GFGPS"
     RBS             65..70
     CDS             77..925
		     /gene="DGFGPS"
     RBS             932..937
     CDS             944..1942
		     /gene="GFPS"

ORIGIN
        1 ctgacgcttt ttatcgcaac tctctactgt ttctccatac ccgttttttt gggctagcga
       61 attcaagaag atataaatga aggctgctat cgagataact aggccggtaa actcgctaat
      121 ggtcagtctt gcaataatcc tttcattagg tatagcctca aggtggtcgt tccaagggtt
      181 cacacccata gatctaatgg cggtagtggt tgcaggctac tgcctctcct cggtcgccat
      241 gatcaccaac gacataatag atctcgagat agacaggata aacgcgcccc acaggccact
      301 tcctgctggt aaggtttcca ctgtagaagc gaccatatta tcgatattct tggctgctct
      361 aggattccta gcagcaatct ctgtagattt aatcacaaca gcattctacc taggaggcct
      421 agcactttcc ctcctgtata atactctact caagaggaca ggcctcccgg gaaacatagt
      481 ggtggccgcc cttgtatcag cacctttcat gtacgcttca ctagaggccg gcggcctagg
      541 agggccgatg tccgtgttct cgacaatggt tttcttagca gtgctgggga gggaggtggc
      601 gaaaggggtg ccagacgttg agggagacaa ggctgctggt gtaaggactg tggccgtggt
      661 gttcggtaag aagaccgcgg cagctgtagc ctcagccctc tacctagcct cggcggccct
      721 cggctacata cccctgatct acggctacgt cgatcctctc atatacaccc cattcatact
      781 cctgttaacg ctacttgttc tgagagaagc tttgcttata gtaaagcggc cgactaggga
      841 gaatgtcctg gcccacaaga atagggttct aggttatatg cttataggcc tgatagcctt
      901 cgccctgggt accctcggga tttaataatt aaaggagtaa tatnnnnnnn nnnnnnnnnn
      961 nnnnnnnnnn nnnnnnnnnn nnnnnnnnnn nnnnnnnnnn nnnnnnnnnn nnnnnnnnnn
     1021 nnnnnnnnnn nnnnnnnnnn nnnnnnnnnn nnnnnnnnnn nnnnnnnnnn nnnnnnnnnn
     1081 nnnnnnnnnn nnnnnnnnnn nnnnnnnnnn nnnnnnnnnn nnnnnnnnnn nnnnnnnnnn
     1141 nnnnnnnnnn nnnnnnnnnn nnnnnnnnnn nnnnnnnnnn nnnnnnnnnn nnnnnnnnnn
     1201 nnnnnnnnnn nnnnnnnnnn nnnnnnnnnn nnnnnnnnnn nnnnnnnnnn nnnnnnnnnn
     1261 nnnnnnnnnn nnnnnnnnnn nnnnnnnnnn nnnnnnnnnn nnnnnnnnnn nnnnnnnnnn
     1321 nnnnnnnnnn nnnnnnnnnn nnnnnnnnnn nnnnnnnnnn nnnnnnnnnn nnnnnnnnnn
     1381 nnnnnnnnnn nnnnnnnnnn nnnnnnnnnn nnnnnnnnnn nnnnnnnnnn nnnnnnnnnn
     1441 nnnnnnnnnn nnnnnnnnnn nnnnnnnnnn nnnnnnnnnn nnnnnnnnnn nnnnnnnnnn
     1501 nnnnnnnnnn nnnnnnnnnn nnnnnnnnnn nnnnnnnnnn nnnnnnnnnn nnnnnnnnnn
     1561 nnnnnnnnnn nnnnnnnnnn nnnnnnnnnn nnnnnnnnnn nnnnnnnnnn nnnnnnnnnn
     1621 nnnnnnnnnn nnnnnnnnnn nnnnnnnnnn nnnnnnnnnn nnnnnnnnnn nnnnnnnnnn
     1681 nnnnnnnnnn nnnnnnnnnn nnnnnnnnnn nnnnnnnnnn nnnnnnnnnn nnnnnnnnnn
     1741 nnnnnnnnnn nnnnnnnnnn nnnnnnnnnn nnnnnnnnnn nnnnnnnnnn nnnnnnnnnn
     1801 nnnnnnnnnn nnnnnnnnnn nnnnnnnnnn nnnnnnnnnn nnnnnnnnnn nnnnnnnnnn
     1861 nnnnnnnnnn nnnnnnnnnn nnnnnnnnnn nnnnnnnnnn nnnnnnnnnn nnnnnnnnnn
     1921 nnnnnnnnnn nnnnnnnnnt aataattaag gagaatataa atggcggtga agaggaggag
     1981 gcttctggag aagctcctgg agaggaggtc tagggggagg ctccacttca ccctcataga
     2041 ccccgacaag accgggcccg gcgaggcagg ggagatagcg gccagggctg ccgaggcggg
     2101 gagtgacgca atacttgttg gcgggagcat aggtgtcacg ttcgaggaga ctgacggggt
     2161 tgtgaaggct gcgaagcgct caggcctgcc ggtgatactc ttccccggcg gccacaccaa
     2221 cgccagcagg cacgccgacg cggtgctctt cctgaccgtc atgaacagcg acaaccccta
     2281 ctacatagtg caggcccaga tactcggcgc ccccctggcg ctcaagctgg ggctcgaggc
     2341 tatacccacg agctacatca tcgtggggta cggcggcgcc gcaggcttcg tcgccagggc
     2401 caggcccata ccctatgaga agccagagct ggccgcgctg cacgcgctag ccggggccat
     2461 gatggggggg aggataatat atctcgaggc cgggagcggc gcccccaagc ctgtgccccc
     2521 ggaggccgtg gcggcctcca gaaagctcgt agacgccgcg ggctacgggg gcgaggtcct
     2581 ccttacggtc ggtggagggg ttaggactcc cgaggccgcg aggatgctag ccgaggcagg
     2641 ggctgatgtg ctagtaaccg gcactctggc cgaggagagc ccggggaagc tcgccgatgt
     2701 tgtggaggcc ttcaagagcg cctagtaatt agagctcaaa taaaaggaga tatatcatga
     2761 aattgaccat caataaaaac agcgcaaaat ggatgcagct tccacgggac gtgcttgtcg
     2821 ggcatggcgt acttgaggaa atcggagatg tttgcaggga cctgaaactg aaagggaatg
     2881 cgctgatagt taccggaaac actacccggg acgtcgcggg taaaagagtg agcacactcc
     2941 tggaaaacgc agggagcagc acagaaatgg tgcttacctg cagggcaacc atggaggaag
     3001 tcgataaaat aatgcaaaaa gcctccgaga ccggggctac ttttcttctc gggatcggaa
     3061 gcggcagatc cattgacctt gcaaaactcg cttccacaag gctcgaaatc ccctttatca
     3121 gtgtgccgac agcagcttct catgacggta tcgcgtcttc ccgcgcctca ataattgaca
     3181 acggaaaaaa tgcttccgta caggcccagg cccctattgc cgtagttgca gacaccgaaa
     3241 tcatctcggc ggctccgttc cggtttcttg tagccggctg tggagacatt atttccaatt
     3301 acacggcagt tctggactgg gagcttgcaa gcaggctccg aaacgagtat ttcggggaat
     3361 atgctgccgc tctctcccgt atggcagcaa gggtggtaat agaaaatgcc gattcgataa
     3421 aaccggaaca tgagacgtct gccaggcttg tggtaaaagc tctggtttcg aatggggttg
     3481 caatgagcat tgcaggctct tcaaggccgg cttcggggtc ggaacatatg ttcagccacg
     3541 cccttgacag gattgcccca aagcctgcgc tgcacggtga acaatgtgga gttggtacga
     3601 tcatgatgat gtacctgcac gggggaaact ggcaggagat ccgggacgcc ttaaaaaaga
     3661 tcggggctcc cacgaatgca gaagaactgg gcatagaaga tagatatata gttgaagccc
     3721 ttttacatgc acacagtatc cgtccggacc gatacacaat tctcggaaac gggcttactc
     3781 cctcggcagc cgagaaggtt gcaagaatca caaaggtcat aagttgaaga tataaggaaa
     3841 tagatggtac ccggggatcc tctagagtcg acctgcaggc atgcaagctt ggctgttttg
     3901 gcggatgaga gaagattttc agcctgatac agattaaatc agaacgcaga agcggtctga
     3961 taaaacagaa tttgcctggc ggcagtagcg cggtggtccc acctgacccc atgccgaact
     4021 cagaagtgaa acgccgtagc gccgatggta gtgtggggtc tccccatgcg agagtaggga
     4081 actgccaggc atcaaataaa acgaaaggct cagtcgaaag actgggcctt tcgttttatc
     4141 tgttgtttgt cggtgaacgc tctcctgagt aggacaaatc cgccgggagc ggatttgaac
     4201 gttgcgaagc aacggcccgg agggtggcgg gcaggacgcc cgccataaac tgccaggcat
     4261 caaattaagc agaaggccat cctgacggat ggcctttttg cgtttctaca aactcttttg
     4321 tttatttttc taaatacatt caaatatgta tccgctcatg agacaataac cctgataaat
     4381 gcttcaataa tattgaaaaa ggaagagtat gagtattcaa catttccgtg tcgcccttat
     4441 tccctttttt gcggcatttt gccttcctgt ttttgctcac ccagaaacgc tggtgaaagt
     4501 aaaagatgct gaagatcagt tgggtgcacg agtgggttac atcgaactgg atctcaacag
     4561 cggtaagatc cttgagagtt ttcgccccga agaacgtttt ccaatgatga gcacttttaa
     4621 agttctgcta tgtggcgcgg tattatcccg tgttgacgcc gggcaagagc aactcggtcg
     4681 ccgcatacac tattctcaga atgacttggt tgagtactca ccagtcacag aaaagcatct
     4741 tacggatggc atgacagtaa gagaattatg cagtgctgcc ataaccatga gtgataacac
     4801 tgcggccaac ttacttctga caacgatcgg aggaccgaag gagctaaccg cttttttgca
     4861 caacatgggg gatcatgtaa ctcgccttga tcgttgggaa ccggagctga atgaagccat
     4921 accaaacgac gagcgtgaca ccacgatgcc tgcagcaatg gcaacaacgt tgcgcaaact
     4981 attaactggc gaactactta ctctagcttc ccggcaacaa ttaatagact ggatggaggc
     5041 ggataaagtt gcaggaccac ttctgcgctc ggcccttccg gctggctggt ttattgctga
     5101 taaatctgga gccggtgagc gtgggtctcg cggtatcatt gcagcactgg ggccagatgg
     5161 taagccctcc cgtatcgtag ttatctacac gacggggagt caggcaacta tggatgaacg
     5221 aaatagacag atcgctgaga taggtgcctc actgattaag cattggtaac tgtcagacca
     5281 agtttactca tatatacttt agattgattn nnnnnnnnnn nnnnnnnnnn nnnnnnnnnn
     5341 nnnnnnnnnn nnnnnnnnnn nnnnnnnnnn nnnnnnnnnn nnnnnnnnnn nnnnnnnnnn
     5401 nnnnnnnnnn nnnnnnnnnn nnnnnnnnnn nnnncnnnnn nnnnnnnnnn nnnnnnnnnn
     5461 nnnnnnnnnn nnnnnnnnnn nnnnnnnnnn nnnnnnnnnn nnnnnnnnnn nnnnnnnnnn
     5521 nnnnnnnnnn nnnnnnnnnn nnnnnnnnnn nnnnnnnnnn nnnnnnnnnn nnnnnncctt
     5581 tgacgttgga gtccacgttc tttaatagtg gactcttgtt ccaaacttga acaacactca
     5641 accctatctc gggctattct tttgatttat aagggatttt gccgatttcg gcctattggt
     5701 taaaaaatga gctgatttaa caaaaattta acgcgaattt taacaaaata ttaacgttta
     5761 caatttaaaa ggatctaggt gaagatcctt tttgataatc tcatgaccaa aatcccttaa
     5821 cgtgagtttt cgttccactg agcgtcagac cccgtagaaa agatcaaagg atcttcttga
     5881 gatccttttt ttctgcgcgt aatctgctgc ttgcaaacaa aaaaaccacc gctaccagcg
     5941 gtggtttgtt tgccggatca agagctacca actctttttc cgaaggtaac tggcttcagc
     6001 agagcgcaga taccaaatac tgtccttcta gtgtagccgt agttaggcca ccacttcaag
     6061 aactctgtag caccgcctac atacctcgct ctgctaatcc tgttaccagt ggctgctgcc
     6121 agtggcgata agtcgtgtct taccgggttg gactcaagac gatagttacc ggataaggcg
     6181 cagcggtcgg gctgaacggg gggttcgtgc acacagccca gcttggagcg aacgacctac
     6241 accgaactga gatacctaca gcgtgagcta tgagaaagcg ccacgcttcc cgaagggaga
     6301 aaggcggaca ggtatccggt aagcggcagg gtcggaacag gagagcgcac gagggagctt
     6361 ccagggggaa acgcctggta tctttatagt cctgtcgggt ttcgccacct ctgacttgag
     6421 cgtcgatttt tgtgatgctc gtcagggggg cggagcctat ggaaaaacgc cagcaacgcg
     6481 gcctttttac ggttcctggc cttttgctgg ccttttgctc acatgttctt tcctgcgtta
     6541 tcccctgatt ctgtggataa ccgtattacc gcctttgagt gagctgatac cgctcgccgc
     6601 agccgaacga ccgagcgcag cgagtcagtg agcgaggaag cggaagagcg cctgatgcgg
     6661 tattttctcc ttacgcatct gtgcggtatt tcacaccgca tatggtgcac tctcagtaca
     6721 atctgctctg atgccgcata gttaagccag tatacactcc gctatcgcta cgtgactggg
     6781 tcatggctgc gccccgacac ccgccaacac ccgctgacgc gccctgacgg gcttgtctgc
     6841 tcccggcatc cgcttacaga caagctgtga ccgtctccgg gagctgcatg tgtcagaggt
     6901 tttcaccgtc atcaccgaaa cgcgcgaggc agcaaggaga tggcgcccaa cagtcccccg
     6961 gccacggggc ctgccaccat acccacgccg aaacaagcgc tcatgagccc gaagtggcga
     7021 gcccgatctt ccccatcggt gatgtcggcg atataggcgc cagcaaccgc acctgtggcg
     7081 ccggtgatgc cggccacgat gcgtccggcg tagaggatct gctcatgttt gacagcttat
     7141 catcgatgca taatgtgcct gtcaaatgga cgaagcaggg attctgcaaa ccctatgcta
     7201 ctccgtcaag ccgtcaattg tctgattcgt taccaattat gacaacttga cggctacatc
     7261 attcactttt tcttcacaac cggcacggaa ctcgctcggg ctggccccgg tgcatttttt
     7321 aaatacccgc gagaaataga gttgatcgtc aaaaccaaca ttgcgaccga cggtggcgat
     7381 aggcatccgg gtggtgctca aaagcagctt cgcctggctg atacgttggt cctcgcgcca
     7441 gcttaagacg ctaatcccta actgctggcg gaaaagatgt gacagacgcg acggcgacaa
     7501 gcaaacatgc tgtgcgacgc tggcgatatc aaaattgctg tctgccaggt gatcgctgat
     7561 gtactgacaa gcctcgcgta cccgattatc catcggtgga tggagcgact cgttaatcgc
     7621 ttccatgcgc cgcagtaaca attgctcaag cagatttatc gccagcagct ccgaatagcg
     7681 cccttcccct tgcccggcgt taatgatttg cccaaacagg tcgctgaaat gcggctggtg
     7741 cgcttcatcc gggcgaaaga accccgtatt ggcaaatatt gacggccagt taagccattc
     7801 atgccagtag gcgcgcggac gaaagtaaac ccactggtga taccattcgc gagcctccgg
     7861 atgacgaccg tagtgatgaa tctctcctgg cgggaacagc aaaatatcac ccggtcggca
     7921 aacaaattct cgtccctgat ttttcaccac cccctgaccg cgaatggtga gattgagaat
     7981 ataacctttc attcccagcg gtcggtcgat aaaaaaatcg agataaccgt tggcctcaat
     8041 cggcgttaaa cccgccacca gatgggcatt aaacgagtat cccggcagca ggggatcatt
     8101 ttgcgcttca gccatacttt tcatactccc gccattcaga gaagaaacca attgtccata
     8161 ttgcatcaga cattgccgtc actgcgtctt ttactggctc ttctcgctaa ccaaaccggt
     8221 aaccccgctt attaaaagca ttctgtaaca aagcgggacc aaagccatga caaaaacgcg
     8281 taacaaaagt gtctataatc acggcagaaa agtccacatt gattatttgc acggcgtcac
     8341 actttgctat gccatagcat ttttatccat aagattagcg gatcctac
//
