# Supplementary material for: Construction of an artificial biosynthetic pathway for hyperextended archaeal membrane lipids in the bacterium Escherichia coli
Source: Synth Biol (Oxf). 2020 Sep 30;5(1):ysaa018. doi: 10.1093/synbio/ysaa018 (PMC7680562; doi:10.1093/synbio/ysaa018)
Supplement: ysaa018_Supplementary_Data [file ysaa018_supplementary_data.zip › pBAD-C30ALB2.gb]

LOCUS       pBAD_C30ALB2            6426 bp    DNA     circular   UNK 07-Sep-2020
DEFINITION  Cloning vector pBAD-C30ALB2, complete sequence.
ACCESSION   pBAD_C30ALB2
VERSION     pBAD_C30ALB2
FEATURES             Location/Qualifiers
     promoter        1..29
		     /note="Ara_promoter"
     terminator      2134..2177
     terminator      2309..2336
     promoter        2377..2405
     CDS             2447..3307
		     /gene="AmpR"
     rep_origin      3366..3665
		     /note="f1_origin"
     rep_origin      3899..4518
		     /note="pBR322_origin"
     RBS             65..70
     CDS             77..763
		     /gene="PcrB"
     RBS             783..788
     CDS             795..1865
		     /gene="G1PDH"
ORIGIN
        1 ctgacgcttt ttatcgcaac tctctactgt ttctccatac ccgttttttt gggctagcga
       61 attcaagaag attattatgt acgatgtaac ggagtggaag catgtcttta aactcgatcc
      121 aaataaagat ttgcctgacg aacagctgga gattctttgc gaatcaggaa cggatgcggt
      181 cattatcgga ggaagcgatg gtgtgacaga ggataatgtc ctgcggatga tgtctaaggt
      241 aagacggttt ttggtgccgt gtgtcctaga ggtatcagcg attgaagcga ttgttcccgg
      301 ctttgactta tattttattc cgagtgtatt aaacagcaaa aacgcggatt ggattgtcgg
      361 aatgcaccag aaagccatga aggaatacgg agaactgatg tctatggaag aaatcgtggc
      421 ggagggctac tgcatcgcaa atccagattg caaagccgcg gcactgactg aagcggacgc
      481 cgatctgaat atggatgata ttgtcgccta tgcgcgtgtg tcggagctgc tgcaactgcc
      541 gattttttat ttagaataca gcggcgtgct tggagacata gaagctgtca agaaaacgaa
      601 ggctgtattg gaaacgtcca ccttgtttta cggcggcggc atcaaggatg cggaaacggc
      661 caagcagtac gcagagcatg cggacgtgat cgttgtaggc aatgcggtgt atgaagattt
      721 tgacagggct ttgaaaacag tagcggctgt gaaaggcgag taataattcg agctcaaata
      781 aaaggagata tatcatgaaa ttgaccatca ataaaaacag cgcaaaatgg atgcagcttc
      841 cacgggacgt gcttgtcggg catggcgtac ttgaggaaat cggagatgtt tgcagggacc
      901 tgaaactgaa agggaatgcg ctgatagtta ccggaaacac tacccgggac gtcgcgggta
      961 aaagagtgag cacactcctg gaaaacgcag ggagcagcac agaaatggtg cttacctgca
     1021 gggcaaccat ggaggaagtc gataaaataa tgcaaaaagc ctccgagacc ggggctactt
     1081 ttcttctcgg gatcggaagc ggcagatcca ttgaccttgc aaaactcgct tccacaaggc
     1141 tcgaaatccc ctttatcagt gtgccgacag cagcttctca tgacggtatc gcgtcttccc
     1201 gcgcctcaat aattgacaac ggaaaaaatg cttccgtaca ggcccaggcc cctattgccg
     1261 tagttgcaga caccgaaatc atctcggcgg ctccgttccg gtttcttgta gccggctgtg
     1321 gagacattat ttccaattac acggcagttc tggactggga gcttgcaagc aggctccgaa
     1381 acgagtattt cggggaatat gctgccgctc tctcccgtat ggcagcaagg gtggtaatag
     1441 aaaatgccga ttcgataaaa ccggaacatg agacgtctgc caggcttgtg gtaaaagctc
     1501 tggtttcgaa tggggttgca atgagcattg caggctcttc aaggccggct tcggggtcgg
     1561 aacatatgtt cagccacgcc cttgacagga ttgccccaaa gcctgcgctg cacggtgaac
     1621 aatgtggagt tggtacgatc atgatgatgt acctgcacgg gggaaactgg caggagatcc
     1681 gggacgcctt aaaaaagatc ggggctccca cgaatgcaga agaactgggc atagaagata
     1741 gatatatagt tgaagccctt ttacatgcac acagtatccg tccggaccga tacacaattc
     1801 tcggaaacgg gcttactccc tcggcagccg agaaggttgc aagaatcaca aaggtcataa
     1861 gttgaagata taaggaaata gatggtaccc ggggatcctc tagagtcgac ctgcaggcat
     1921 gcaagcttgg ctgttttggc ggatgagaga agattttcag cctgatacag attaaatcag
     1981 aacgcagaag cggtctgata aaacagaatt tgcctggcgg cagtagcgcg gtggtcccac
     2041 ctgaccccat gccgaactca gaagtgaaac gccgtagcgc cgatggtagt gtggggtctc
     2101 cccatgcgag agtagggaac tgccaggcat caaataaaac gaaaggctca gtcgaaagac
     2161 tgggcctttc gttttatctg ttgtttgtcg gtgaacgctc tcctgagtag gacaaatccg
     2221 ccgggagcgg atttgaacgt tgcgaagcaa cggcccggag ggtggcgggc aggacgcccg
     2281 ccataaactg ccaggcatca aattaagcag aaggccatcc tgacggatgg cctttttgcg
     2341 tttctacaaa ctcttttgtt tatttttcta aatacattca aatatgtatc cgctcatgag
     2401 acaataaccc tgataaatgc ttcaataata ttgaaaaagg aagagtatga gtattcaaca
     2461 tttccgtgtc gcccttattc ccttttttgc ggcattttgc cttcctgttt ttgctcaccc
     2521 agaaacgctg gtgaaagtaa aagatgctga agatcagttg ggtgcacgag tgggttacat
     2581 cgaactggat ctcaacagcg gtaagatcct tgagagtttt cgccccgaag aacgttttcc
     2641 aatgatgagc acttttaaag ttctgctatg tggcgcggta ttatcccgtg ttgacgccgg
     2701 gcaagagcaa ctcggtcgcc gcatacacta ttctcagaat gacttggttg agtactcacc
     2761 agtcacagaa aagcatctta cggatggcat gacagtaaga gaattatgca gtgctgccat
     2821 aaccatgagt gataacactg cggccaactt acttctgaca acgatcggag gaccgaagga
     2881 gctaaccgct tttttgcaca acatggggga tcatgtaact cgccttgatc gttgggaacc
     2941 ggagctgaat gaagccatac caaacgacga gcgtgacacc acgatgcctg cagcaatggc
     3001 aacaacgttg cgcaaactat taactggcga actacttact ctagcttccc ggcaacaatt
     3061 aatagactgg atggaggcgg ataaagttgc aggaccactt ctgcgctcgg cccttccggc
     3121 tggctggttt attgctgata aatctggagc cggtgagcgt gggtctcgcg gtatcattgc
     3181 agcactgggg ccagatggta agccctcccg tatcgtagtt atctacacga cggggagtca
     3241 ggcaactatg gatgaacgaa atagacagat cgctgagata ggtgcctcac tgattaagca
     3301 ttggtaactg tcagaccaag tttactcata tatactttag attgattnnn nnnnnnnnnn
     3361 nnnnnnnnnn nnnnnnnnnn nnnnnnnnnn nnnnnnnnnn nnnnnnnnnn nnnnnnnnnn
     3421 nnnnnnnnnn nnnnnnnnnn nnnnnnnnnn nnnnnnnnnn nnnnnnnnnn nncnnnnnnn
     3481 nnnnnnnnnn nnnnnnnnnn nnnnnnnnnn nnnnnnnnnn nnnnnnnnnn nnnnnnnnnn
     3541 nnnnnnnnnn nnnnnnnnnn nnnnnnnnnn nnnnnnnnnn nnnnnnnnnn nnnnnnnnnn
     3601 nnnnnnnnnn nnnncctttg acgttggagt ccacgttctt taatagtgga ctcttgttcc
     3661 aaacttgaac aacactcaac cctatctcgg gctattcttt tgatttataa gggattttgc
     3721 cgatttcggc ctattggtta aaaaatgagc tgatttaaca aaaatttaac gcgaatttta
     3781 acaaaatatt aacgtttaca atttaaaagg atctaggtga agatcctttt tgataatctc
     3841 atgaccaaaa tcccttaacg tgagttttcg ttccactgag cgtcagaccc cgtagaaaag
     3901 atcaaaggat cttcttgaga tccttttttt ctgcgcgtaa tctgctgctt gcaaacaaaa
     3961 aaaccaccgc taccagcggt ggtttgtttg ccggatcaag agctaccaac tctttttccg
     4021 aaggtaactg gcttcagcag agcgcagata ccaaatactg tccttctagt gtagccgtag
     4081 ttaggccacc acttcaagaa ctctgtagca ccgcctacat acctcgctct gctaatcctg
     4141 ttaccagtgg ctgctgccag tggcgataag tcgtgtctta ccgggttgga ctcaagacga
     4201 tagttaccgg ataaggcgca gcggtcgggc tgaacggggg gttcgtgcac acagcccagc
     4261 ttggagcgaa cgacctacac cgaactgaga tacctacagc gtgagctatg agaaagcgcc
     4321 acgcttcccg aagggagaaa ggcggacagg tatccggtaa gcggcagggt cggaacagga
     4381 gagcgcacga gggagcttcc agggggaaac gcctggtatc tttatagtcc tgtcgggttt
     4441 cgccacctct gacttgagcg tcgatttttg tgatgctcgt caggggggcg gagcctatgg
     4501 aaaaacgcca gcaacgcggc ctttttacgg ttcctggcct tttgctggcc ttttgctcac
     4561 atgttctttc ctgcgttatc ccctgattct gtggataacc gtattaccgc ctttgagtga
     4621 gctgataccg ctcgccgcag ccgaacgacc gagcgcagcg agtcagtgag cgaggaagcg
     4681 gaagagcgcc tgatgcggta ttttctcctt acgcatctgt gcggtatttc acaccgcata
     4741 tggtgcactc tcagtacaat ctgctctgat gccgcatagt taagccagta tacactccgc
     4801 tatcgctacg tgactgggtc atggctgcgc cccgacaccc gccaacaccc gctgacgcgc
     4861 cctgacgggc ttgtctgctc ccggcatccg cttacagaca agctgtgacc gtctccggga
     4921 gctgcatgtg tcagaggttt tcaccgtcat caccgaaacg cgcgaggcag caaggagatg
     4981 gcgcccaaca gtcccccggc cacggggcct gccaccatac ccacgccgaa acaagcgctc
     5041 atgagcccga agtggcgagc ccgatcttcc ccatcggtga tgtcggcgat ataggcgcca
     5101 gcaaccgcac ctgtggcgcc ggtgatgccg gccacgatgc gtccggcgta gaggatctgc
     5161 tcatgtttga cagcttatca tcgatgcata atgtgcctgt caaatggacg aagcagggat
     5221 tctgcaaacc ctatgctact ccgtcaagcc gtcaattgtc tgattcgtta ccaattatga
     5281 caacttgacg gctacatcat tcactttttc ttcacaaccg gcacggaact cgctcgggct
     5341 ggccccggtg cattttttaa atacccgcga gaaatagagt tgatcgtcaa aaccaacatt
     5401 gcgaccgacg gtggcgatag gcatccgggt ggtgctcaaa agcagcttcg cctggctgat
     5461 acgttggtcc tcgcgccagc ttaagacgct aatccctaac tgctggcgga aaagatgtga
     5521 cagacgcgac ggcgacaagc aaacatgctg tgcgacgctg gcgatatcaa aattgctgtc
     5581 tgccaggtga tcgctgatgt actgacaagc ctcgcgtacc cgattatcca tcggtggatg
     5641 gagcgactcg ttaatcgctt ccatgcgccg cagtaacaat tgctcaagca gatttatcgc
     5701 cagcagctcc gaatagcgcc cttccccttg cccggcgtta atgatttgcc caaacaggtc
     5761 gctgaaatgc ggctggtgcg cttcatccgg gcgaaagaac cccgtattgg caaatattga
     5821 cggccagtta agccattcat gccagtaggc gcgcggacga aagtaaaccc actggtgata
     5881 ccattcgcga gcctccggat gacgaccgta gtgatgaatc tctcctggcg ggaacagcaa
     5941 aatatcaccc ggtcggcaaa caaattctcg tccctgattt ttcaccaccc cctgaccgcg
     6001 aatggtgaga ttgagaatat aacctttcat tcccagcggt cggtcgataa aaaaatcgag
     6061 ataaccgttg gcctcaatcg gcgttaaacc cgccaccaga tgggcattaa acgagtatcc
     6121 cggcagcagg ggatcatttt gcgcttcagc catacttttc atactcccgc cattcagaga
     6181 agaaaccaat tgtccatatt gcatcagaca ttgccgtcac tgcgtctttt actggctctt
     6241 ctcgctaacc aaaccggtaa ccccgcttat taaaagcatt ctgtaacaaa gcgggaccaa
     6301 agccatgaca aaaacgcgta acaaaagtgt ctataatcac ggcagaaaag tccacattga
     6361 ttatttgcac ggcgtcacac tttgctatgc catagcattt ttatccataa gattagcgga
     6421 tcctac
//
