# Supplementary material for: Construction of an artificial biosynthetic pathway for hyperextended archaeal membrane lipids in the bacterium Escherichia coli
Source: Synth Biol (Oxf). 2020 Sep 30;5(1):ysaa018. doi: 10.1093/synbio/ysaa018 (PMC7680562; doi:10.1093/synbio/ysaa018)
Supplement: ysaa018_Supplementary_Data [file ysaa018_supplementary_data.zip › pBAD-C30ALB3.gb]

LOCUS       pBAD_C30ALB3            7290 bp    DNA     circular   UNK 07-Sep-2020
DEFINITION  Cloning vector pBAD-C30ALB3, complete sequence.
ACCESSION   pBAD_C30ALB3
VERSION     pBAD_C30ALB3
FEATURES             Location/Qualifiers
     promoter        1..29
		     /note="Ara_promoter"
     RBS             1647..1652
     CDS             1659..2729
		     /gene="G1PDH"
     terminator      2998..3041
     terminator      3173..3200
     promoter        3241..3269
     CDS             3311..4171
		     /gene="AmpR"
     rep_origin      4230..4529
		     /note="f1_origin"
     rep_origin      4763..5382
		     /note="pBR322_origin"
     RBS             65..70
     CDS             77..922
		     /gene="HexPS"
     RBS             929..934
     CDS             941..1627
		     /gene="PcrB"

ORIGIN
        1 ctgacgcttt ttatcgcaac tctctactgt ttctccatac ccgttttttt gggctagcga
       61 attcaggaga aatataatga gtattataga gttctggtta gaggctaaag ctactattga
      121 ccgtttaata gagcagtttc taaactcaaa tagggattgg gatctagttg atataagtag
      181 ttatattctt aaagatggta aacgatttag gggaacttta aacatgttct tcactgtcgc
      241 tttaggagga gacattaaag attcttatgg aggggcttta gctattgaaa ttctccattc
      301 tgcttcctta gctttggatg atatagttga tctcgacgcg actaggagag gtgataaggc
      361 tgcatgggtt gtatatggaa atagaaaagt aatttttata acgaattatc ttattcctac
      421 agctctaagg ataattcaga cttcttatgg tgacgatgct ttaaatacta gtattgagtt
      481 atggaaagac acctcagtgg gtgctctaag ggatatgtat gataatagtg attatatacg
      541 aacaattgaa ttaaaaaccg gtagtttatt taagctctct acggtactat cagcctacgc
      601 ttctaaacac tataatacga aacaacagat gctggatgta ggcaagtatt tagggataat
      661 ctatcaagta atagacgatt ttgttgacta taaaactaag aaagtagagg agatagatgg
      721 tagtgcaaag caattgttta aatattatcg agaaggaaag ttagaagaat atgttaggtc
      781 agtatattta gaatataagc aaaaatatga tgagttaata agtaatattc ccttccaatc
      841 taaatatctt agtgagataa ggtcactccc agagttctta gctaacgggc ttctaaagga
      901 ggctaacata gataagattt aataattcaa gaagattatt atgtacgatg taacggagtg
      961 gaagcatgtc tttaaactcg atccaaataa agatttgcct gacgaacagc tggagattct
     1021 ttgcgaatca ggaacggatg cggtcattat cggaggaagc gatggtgtga cagaggataa
     1081 tgtcctgcgg atgatgtcta aggtaagacg gtttttggtg ccgtgtgtcc tagaggtatc
     1141 agcgattgaa gcgattgttc ccggctttga cttatatttt attccgagtg tattaaacag
     1201 caaaaacgcg gattggattg tcggaatgca ccagaaagcc atgaaggaat acggagaact
     1261 gatgtctatg gaagaaatcg tggcggaggg ctactgcatc gcaaatccag attgcaaagc
     1321 cgcggcactg actgaagcgg acgccgatct gaatatggat gatattgtcg cctatgcgcg
     1381 tgtgtcggag ctgctgcaac tgccgatttt ttatttagaa tacagcggcg tgcttggaga
     1441 catagaagct gtcaagaaaa cgaaggctgt attggaaacg tccaccttgt tttacggcgg
     1501 cggcatcaag gatgcggaaa cggccaagca gtacgcagag catgcggacg tgatcgttgt
     1561 aggcaatgcg gtgtatgaag attttgacag ggctttgaaa acagtagcgg ctgtgaaagg
     1621 cgagtaataa ttcgagctca aataaaagga gatatatcat gaaattgacc atcaataaaa
     1681 acagcgcaaa atggatgcag cttccacggg acgtgcttgt cgggcatggc gtacttgagg
     1741 aaatcggaga tgtttgcagg gacctgaaac tgaaagggaa tgcgctgata gttaccggaa
     1801 acactacccg ggacgtcgcg ggtaaaagag tgagcacact cctggaaaac gcagggagca
     1861 gcacagaaat ggtgcttacc tgcagggcaa ccatggagga agtcgataaa ataatgcaaa
     1921 aagcctccga gaccggggct acttttcttc tcgggatcgg aagcggcaga tccattgacc
     1981 ttgcaaaact cgcttccaca aggctcgaaa tcccctttat cagtgtgccg acagcagctt
     2041 ctcatgacgg tatcgcgtct tcccgcgcct caataattga caacggaaaa aatgcttccg
     2101 tacaggccca ggcccctatt gccgtagttg cagacaccga aatcatctcg gcggctccgt
     2161 tccggtttct tgtagccggc tgtggagaca ttatttccaa ttacacggca gttctggact
     2221 gggagcttgc aagcaggctc cgaaacgagt atttcgggga atatgctgcc gctctctccc
     2281 gtatggcagc aagggtggta atagaaaatg ccgattcgat aaaaccggaa catgagacgt
     2341 ctgccaggct tgtggtaaaa gctctggttt cgaatggggt tgcaatgagc attgcaggct
     2401 cttcaaggcc ggcttcgggg tcggaacata tgttcagcca cgcccttgac aggattgccc
     2461 caaagcctgc gctgcacggt gaacaatgtg gagttggtac gatcatgatg atgtacctgc
     2521 acgggggaaa ctggcaggag atccgggacg ccttaaaaaa gatcggggct cccacgaatg
     2581 cagaagaact gggcatagaa gatagatata tagttgaagc ccttttacat gcacacagta
     2641 tccgtccgga ccgatacaca attctcggaa acgggcttac tccctcggca gccgagaagg
     2701 ttgcaagaat cacaaaggtc ataagttgaa gatataagga aatagatggt acccggggat
     2761 cctctagagt cgacctgcag gcatgcaagc ttggctgttt tggcggatga gagaagattt
     2821 tcagcctgat acagattaaa tcagaacgca gaagcggtct gataaaacag aatttgcctg
     2881 gcggcagtag cgcggtggtc ccacctgacc ccatgccgaa ctcagaagtg aaacgccgta
     2941 gcgccgatgg tagtgtgggg tctccccatg cgagagtagg gaactgccag gcatcaaata
     3001 aaacgaaagg ctcagtcgaa agactgggcc tttcgtttta tctgttgttt gtcggtgaac
     3061 gctctcctga gtaggacaaa tccgccggga gcggatttga acgttgcgaa gcaacggccc
     3121 ggagggtggc gggcaggacg cccgccataa actgccaggc atcaaattaa gcagaaggcc
     3181 atcctgacgg atggcctttt tgcgtttcta caaactcttt tgtttatttt tctaaataca
     3241 ttcaaatatg tatccgctca tgagacaata accctgataa atgcttcaat aatattgaaa
     3301 aaggaagagt atgagtattc aacatttccg tgtcgccctt attccctttt ttgcggcatt
     3361 ttgccttcct gtttttgctc acccagaaac gctggtgaaa gtaaaagatg ctgaagatca
     3421 gttgggtgca cgagtgggtt acatcgaact ggatctcaac agcggtaaga tccttgagag
     3481 ttttcgcccc gaagaacgtt ttccaatgat gagcactttt aaagttctgc tatgtggcgc
     3541 ggtattatcc cgtgttgacg ccgggcaaga gcaactcggt cgccgcatac actattctca
     3601 gaatgacttg gttgagtact caccagtcac agaaaagcat cttacggatg gcatgacagt
     3661 aagagaatta tgcagtgctg ccataaccat gagtgataac actgcggcca acttacttct
     3721 gacaacgatc ggaggaccga aggagctaac cgcttttttg cacaacatgg gggatcatgt
     3781 aactcgcctt gatcgttggg aaccggagct gaatgaagcc ataccaaacg acgagcgtga
     3841 caccacgatg cctgcagcaa tggcaacaac gttgcgcaaa ctattaactg gcgaactact
     3901 tactctagct tcccggcaac aattaataga ctggatggag gcggataaag ttgcaggacc
     3961 acttctgcgc tcggcccttc cggctggctg gtttattgct gataaatctg gagccggtga
     4021 gcgtgggtct cgcggtatca ttgcagcact ggggccagat ggtaagccct cccgtatcgt
     4081 agttatctac acgacgggga gtcaggcaac tatggatgaa cgaaatagac agatcgctga
     4141 gataggtgcc tcactgatta agcattggta actgtcagac caagtttact catatatact
     4201 ttagattgat tnnnnnnnnn nnnnnnnnnn nnnnnnnnnn nnnnnnnnnn nnnnnnnnnn
     4261 nnnnnnnnnn nnnnnnnnnn nnnnnnnnnn nnnnnnnnnn nnnnnnnnnn nnnnnnnnnn
     4321 nnnnnnnnnn nnnnnncnnn nnnnnnnnnn nnnnnnnnnn nnnnnnnnnn nnnnnnnnnn
     4381 nnnnnnnnnn nnnnnnnnnn nnnnnnnnnn nnnnnnnnnn nnnnnnnnnn nnnnnnnnnn
     4441 nnnnnnnnnn nnnnnnnnnn nnnnnnnnnn nnnnnnnncc tttgacgttg gagtccacgt
     4501 tctttaatag tggactcttg ttccaaactt gaacaacact caaccctatc tcgggctatt
     4561 cttttgattt ataagggatt ttgccgattt cggcctattg gttaaaaaat gagctgattt
     4621 aacaaaaatt taacgcgaat tttaacaaaa tattaacgtt tacaatttaa aaggatctag
     4681 gtgaagatcc tttttgataa tctcatgacc aaaatccctt aacgtgagtt ttcgttccac
     4741 tgagcgtcag accccgtaga aaagatcaaa ggatcttctt gagatccttt ttttctgcgc
     4801 gtaatctgct gcttgcaaac aaaaaaacca ccgctaccag cggtggtttg tttgccggat
     4861 caagagctac caactctttt tccgaaggta actggcttca gcagagcgca gataccaaat
     4921 actgtccttc tagtgtagcc gtagttaggc caccacttca agaactctgt agcaccgcct
     4981 acatacctcg ctctgctaat cctgttacca gtggctgctg ccagtggcga taagtcgtgt
     5041 cttaccgggt tggactcaag acgatagtta ccggataagg cgcagcggtc gggctgaacg
     5101 gggggttcgt gcacacagcc cagcttggag cgaacgacct acaccgaact gagataccta
     5161 cagcgtgagc tatgagaaag cgccacgctt cccgaaggga gaaaggcgga caggtatccg
     5221 gtaagcggca gggtcggaac aggagagcgc acgagggagc ttccaggggg aaacgcctgg
     5281 tatctttata gtcctgtcgg gtttcgccac ctctgacttg agcgtcgatt tttgtgatgc
     5341 tcgtcagggg ggcggagcct atggaaaaac gccagcaacg cggccttttt acggttcctg
     5401 gccttttgct ggccttttgc tcacatgttc tttcctgcgt tatcccctga ttctgtggat
     5461 aaccgtatta ccgcctttga gtgagctgat accgctcgcc gcagccgaac gaccgagcgc
     5521 agcgagtcag tgagcgagga agcggaagag cgcctgatgc ggtattttct ccttacgcat
     5581 ctgtgcggta tttcacaccg catatggtgc actctcagta caatctgctc tgatgccgca
     5641 tagttaagcc agtatacact ccgctatcgc tacgtgactg ggtcatggct gcgccccgac
     5701 acccgccaac acccgctgac gcgccctgac gggcttgtct gctcccggca tccgcttaca
     5761 gacaagctgt gaccgtctcc gggagctgca tgtgtcagag gttttcaccg tcatcaccga
     5821 aacgcgcgag gcagcaagga gatggcgccc aacagtcccc cggccacggg gcctgccacc
     5881 atacccacgc cgaaacaagc gctcatgagc ccgaagtggc gagcccgatc ttccccatcg
     5941 gtgatgtcgg cgatataggc gccagcaacc gcacctgtgg cgccggtgat gccggccacg
     6001 atgcgtccgg cgtagaggat ctgctcatgt ttgacagctt atcatcgatg cataatgtgc
     6061 ctgtcaaatg gacgaagcag ggattctgca aaccctatgc tactccgtca agccgtcaat
     6121 tgtctgattc gttaccaatt atgacaactt gacggctaca tcattcactt tttcttcaca
     6181 accggcacgg aactcgctcg ggctggcccc ggtgcatttt ttaaataccc gcgagaaata
     6241 gagttgatcg tcaaaaccaa cattgcgacc gacggtggcg ataggcatcc gggtggtgct
     6301 caaaagcagc ttcgcctggc tgatacgttg gtcctcgcgc cagcttaaga cgctaatccc
     6361 taactgctgg cggaaaagat gtgacagacg cgacggcgac aagcaaacat gctgtgcgac
     6421 gctggcgata tcaaaattgc tgtctgccag gtgatcgctg atgtactgac aagcctcgcg
     6481 tacccgatta tccatcggtg gatggagcga ctcgttaatc gcttccatgc gccgcagtaa
     6541 caattgctca agcagattta tcgccagcag ctccgaatag cgcccttccc cttgcccggc
     6601 gttaatgatt tgcccaaaca ggtcgctgaa atgcggctgg tgcgcttcat ccgggcgaaa
     6661 gaaccccgta ttggcaaata ttgacggcca gttaagccat tcatgccagt aggcgcgcgg
     6721 acgaaagtaa acccactggt gataccattc gcgagcctcc ggatgacgac cgtagtgatg
     6781 aatctctcct ggcgggaaca gcaaaatatc acccggtcgg caaacaaatt ctcgtccctg
     6841 atttttcacc accccctgac cgcgaatggt gagattgaga atataacctt tcattcccag
     6901 cggtcggtcg ataaaaaaat cgagataacc gttggcctca atcggcgtta aacccgccac
     6961 cagatgggca ttaaacgagt atcccggcag caggggatca ttttgcgctt cagccatact
     7021 tttcatactc ccgccattca gagaagaaac caattgtcca tattgcatca gacattgccg
     7081 tcactgcgtc ttttactggc tcttctcgct aaccaaaccg gtaaccccgc ttattaaaag
     7141 cattctgtaa caaagcggga ccaaagccat gacaaaaacg cgtaacaaaa gtgtctataa
     7201 tcacggcaga aaagtccaca ttgattattt gcacggcgtc acactttgct atgccatagc
     7261 atttttatcc ataagattag cggatcctac
//
