# Supplementary material for: Construction of an artificial biosynthetic pathway for hyperextended archaeal membrane lipids in the bacterium Escherichia coli
Source: Synth Biol (Oxf). 2020 Sep 30;5(1):ysaa018. doi: 10.1093/synbio/ysaa018 (PMC7680562; doi:10.1093/synbio/ysaa018)
Supplement: ysaa018_Supplementary_Data [file ysaa018_supplementary_data.zip › pBAD-C30ALB5.gb]

LOCUS       pBAD_C30ALB5            9174 bp    DNA     circular   UNK 07-Sep-2020
DEFINITION  Cloning vector pBAD-C30ALB5, complete sequence.
ACCESSION   pBAD_C30ALB5
VERSION     pBAD_C30ALB5 
FEATURES             Location/Qualifiers
     promoter        1..29
		     /note="Ara_promoter"
     RBS             1949..1954
     CDS             1961..2806
		     /gene="HexPS"
     RBS             2813..2818
     CDS             2825..3511
		     /gene="PcrB"
     RBS             3531..3536
     CDS             3543..4613
		     /gene="G1PDH"
     terminator      4882..4925
     terminator      5057..5084
     promoter        5125..5153
     CDS             5195..6055
		     /gene="AmpR"
     RBS             65..70
     rep_origin      6114..6413
		     /note="f1_origin"
     rep_origin      6647..7266
		     /note="pBR322_origin"
     CDS             77..925
		     /gene="DGFGPS"
     RBS             932..937
     CDS             944..1942
		     /gene="GFPS"
ORIGIN
        1 ctgacgcttt ttatcgcaac tctctactgt ttctccatac ccgttttttt gggctagcga
       61 attcaagaag atataaatga aggctgctat cgagataact aggccggtaa actcgctaat
      121 ggtcagtctt gcaataatcc tttcattagg tatagcctca aggtggtcgt tccaagggtt
      181 cacacccata gatctaatgg cggtagtggt tgcaggctac tgcctctcct cggtcgccat
      241 gatcaccaac gacataatag atctcgagat agacaggata aacgcgcccc acaggccact
      301 tcctgctggt aaggtttcca ctgtagaagc gaccatatta tcgatattct tggctgctct
      361 aggattccta gcagcaatct ctgtagattt aatcacaaca gcattctacc taggaggcct
      421 agcactttcc ctcctgtata atactctact caagaggaca ggcctcccgg gaaacatagt
      481 ggtggccgcc cttgtatcag cacctttcat gtacgcttca ctagaggccg gcggcctagg
      541 agggccgatg tccgtgttct cgacaatggt tttcttagca gtgctgggga gggaggtggc
      601 gaaaggggtg ccagacgttg agggagacaa ggctgctggt gtaaggactg tggccgtggt
      661 gttcggtaag aagaccgcgg cagctgtagc ctcagccctc tacctagcct cggcggccct
      721 cggctacata cccctgatct acggctacgt cgatcctctc atatacaccc cattcatact
      781 cctgttaacg ctacttgttc tgagagaagc tttgcttata gtaaagcggc cgactaggga
      841 gaatgtcctg gcccacaaga atagggttct aggttatatg cttataggcc tgatagcctt
      901 cgccctgggt accctcggga tttaataatt aaaggagtaa tatnnnnnnn nnnnnnnnnn
      961 nnnnnnnnnn nnnnnnnnnn nnnnnnnnnn nnnnnnnnnn nnnnnnnnnn nnnnnnnnnn
     1021 nnnnnnnnnn nnnnnnnnnn nnnnnnnnnn nnnnnnnnnn nnnnnnnnnn nnnnnnnnnn
     1081 nnnnnnnnnn nnnnnnnnnn nnnnnnnnnn nnnnnnnnnn nnnnnnnnnn nnnnnnnnnn
     1141 nnnnnnnnnn nnnnnnnnnn nnnnnnnnnn nnnnnnnnnn nnnnnnnnnn nnnnnnnnnn
     1201 nnnnnnnnnn nnnnnnnnnn nnnnnnnnnn nnnnnnnnnn nnnnnnnnnn nnnnnnnnnn
     1261 nnnnnnnnnn nnnnnnnnnn nnnnnnnnnn nnnnnnnnnn nnnnnnnnnn nnnnnnnnnn
     1321 nnnnnnnnnn nnnnnnnnnn nnnnnnnnnn nnnnnnnnnn nnnnnnnnnn nnnnnnnnnn
     1381 nnnnnnnnnn nnnnnnnnnn nnnnnnnnnn nnnnnnnnnn nnnnnnnnnn nnnnnnnnnn
     1441 nnnnnnnnnn nnnnnnnnnn nnnnnnnnnn nnnnnnnnnn nnnnnnnnnn nnnnnnnnnn
     1501 nnnnnnnnnn nnnnnnnnnn nnnnnnnnnn nnnnnnnnnn nnnnnnnnnn nnnnnnnnnn
     1561 nnnnnnnnnn nnnnnnnnnn nnnnnnnnnn nnnnnnnnnn nnnnnnnnnn nnnnnnnnnn
     1621 nnnnnnnnnn nnnnnnnnnn nnnnnnnnnn nnnnnnnnnn nnnnnnnnnn nnnnnnnnnn
     1681 nnnnnnnnnn nnnnnnnnnn nnnnnnnnnn nnnnnnnnnn nnnnnnnnnn nnnnnnnnnn
     1741 nnnnnnnnnn nnnnnnnnnn nnnnnnnnnn nnnnnnnnnn nnnnnnnnnn nnnnnnnnnn
     1801 nnnnnnnnnn nnnnnnnnnn nnnnnnnnnn nnnnnnnnnn nnnnnnnnnn nnnnnnnnnn
     1861 nnnnnnnnnn nnnnnnnnnn nnnnnnnnnn nnnnnnnnnn nnnnnnnnnn nnnnnnnnnn
     1921 nnnnnnnnnn nnnnnnnnnt aataattcag gagaaatata atgagtatta tagagttctg
     1981 gttagaggct aaagctacta ttgaccgttt aatagagcag tttctaaact caaataggga
     2041 ttgggatcta gttgatataa gtagttatat tcttaaagat ggtaaacgat ttaggggaac
     2101 tttaaacatg ttcttcactg tcgctttagg aggagacatt aaagattctt atggaggggc
     2161 tttagctatt gaaattctcc attctgcttc cttagctttg gatgatatag ttgatctcga
     2221 cgcgactagg agaggtgata aggctgcatg ggttgtatat ggaaatagaa aagtaatttt
     2281 tataacgaat tatcttattc ctacagctct aaggataatt cagacttctt atggtgacga
     2341 tgctttaaat actagtattg agttatggaa agacacctca gtgggtgctc taagggatat
     2401 gtatgataat agtgattata tacgaacaat tgaattaaaa accggtagtt tatttaagct
     2461 ctctacggta ctatcagcct acgcttctaa acactataat acgaaacaac agatgctgga
     2521 tgtaggcaag tatttaggga taatctatca agtaatagac gattttgttg actataaaac
     2581 taagaaagta gaggagatag atggtagtgc aaagcaattg tttaaatatt atcgagaagg
     2641 aaagttagaa gaatatgtta ggtcagtata tttagaatat aagcaaaaat atgatgagtt
     2701 aataagtaat attcccttcc aatctaaata tcttagtgag ataaggtcac tcccagagtt
     2761 cttagctaac gggcttctaa aggaggctaa catagataag atttaataat tcaagaagat
     2821 tattatgtac gatgtaacgg agtggaagca tgtctttaaa ctcgatccaa ataaagattt
     2881 gcctgacgaa cagctggaga ttctttgcga atcaggaacg gatgcggtca ttatcggagg
     2941 aagcgatggt gtgacagagg ataatgtcct gcggatgatg tctaaggtaa gacggttttt
     3001 ggtgccgtgt gtcctagagg tatcagcgat tgaagcgatt gttcccggct ttgacttata
     3061 ttttattccg agtgtattaa acagcaaaaa cgcggattgg attgtcggaa tgcaccagaa
     3121 agccatgaag gaatacggag aactgatgtc tatggaagaa atcgtggcgg agggctactg
     3181 catcgcaaat ccagattgca aagccgcggc actgactgaa gcggacgccg atctgaatat
     3241 ggatgatatt gtcgcctatg cgcgtgtgtc ggagctgctg caactgccga ttttttattt
     3301 agaatacagc ggcgtgcttg gagacataga agctgtcaag aaaacgaagg ctgtattgga
     3361 aacgtccacc ttgttttacg gcggcggcat caaggatgcg gaaacggcca agcagtacgc
     3421 agagcatgcg gacgtgatcg ttgtaggcaa tgcggtgtat gaagattttg acagggcttt
     3481 gaaaacagta gcggctgtga aaggcgagta ataattcgag ctcaaataaa aggagatata
     3541 tcatgaaatt gaccatcaat aaaaacagcg caaaatggat gcagcttcca cgggacgtgc
     3601 ttgtcgggca tggcgtactt gaggaaatcg gagatgtttg cagggacctg aaactgaaag
     3661 ggaatgcgct gatagttacc ggaaacacta cccgggacgt cgcgggtaaa agagtgagca
     3721 cactcctgga aaacgcaggg agcagcacag aaatggtgct tacctgcagg gcaaccatgg
     3781 aggaagtcga taaaataatg caaaaagcct ccgagaccgg ggctactttt cttctcggga
     3841 tcggaagcgg cagatccatt gaccttgcaa aactcgcttc cacaaggctc gaaatcccct
     3901 ttatcagtgt gccgacagca gcttctcatg acggtatcgc gtcttcccgc gcctcaataa
     3961 ttgacaacgg aaaaaatgct tccgtacagg cccaggcccc tattgccgta gttgcagaca
     4021 ccgaaatcat ctcggcggct ccgttccggt ttcttgtagc cggctgtgga gacattattt
     4081 ccaattacac ggcagttctg gactgggagc ttgcaagcag gctccgaaac gagtatttcg
     4141 gggaatatgc tgccgctctc tcccgtatgg cagcaagggt ggtaatagaa aatgccgatt
     4201 cgataaaacc ggaacatgag acgtctgcca ggcttgtggt aaaagctctg gtttcgaatg
     4261 gggttgcaat gagcattgca ggctcttcaa ggccggcttc ggggtcggaa catatgttca
     4321 gccacgccct tgacaggatt gccccaaagc ctgcgctgca cggtgaacaa tgtggagttg
     4381 gtacgatcat gatgatgtac ctgcacgggg gaaactggca ggagatccgg gacgccttaa
     4441 aaaagatcgg ggctcccacg aatgcagaag aactgggcat agaagataga tatatagttg
     4501 aagccctttt acatgcacac agtatccgtc cggaccgata cacaattctc ggaaacgggc
     4561 ttactccctc ggcagccgag aaggttgcaa gaatcacaaa ggtcataagt tgaagatata
     4621 aggaaataga tggtacccgg ggatcctcta gagtcgacct gcaggcatgc aagcttggct
     4681 gttttggcgg atgagagaag attttcagcc tgatacagat taaatcagaa cgcagaagcg
     4741 gtctgataaa acagaatttg cctggcggca gtagcgcggt ggtcccacct gaccccatgc
     4801 cgaactcaga agtgaaacgc cgtagcgccg atggtagtgt ggggtctccc catgcgagag
     4861 tagggaactg ccaggcatca aataaaacga aaggctcagt cgaaagactg ggcctttcgt
     4921 tttatctgtt gtttgtcggt gaacgctctc ctgagtagga caaatccgcc gggagcggat
     4981 ttgaacgttg cgaagcaacg gcccggaggg tggcgggcag gacgcccgcc ataaactgcc
     5041 aggcatcaaa ttaagcagaa ggccatcctg acggatggcc tttttgcgtt tctacaaact
     5101 cttttgttta tttttctaaa tacattcaaa tatgtatccg ctcatgagac aataaccctg
     5161 ataaatgctt caataatatt gaaaaaggaa gagtatgagt attcaacatt tccgtgtcgc
     5221 ccttattccc ttttttgcgg cattttgcct tcctgttttt gctcacccag aaacgctggt
     5281 gaaagtaaaa gatgctgaag atcagttggg tgcacgagtg ggttacatcg aactggatct
     5341 caacagcggt aagatccttg agagttttcg ccccgaagaa cgttttccaa tgatgagcac
     5401 ttttaaagtt ctgctatgtg gcgcggtatt atcccgtgtt gacgccgggc aagagcaact
     5461 cggtcgccgc atacactatt ctcagaatga cttggttgag tactcaccag tcacagaaaa
     5521 gcatcttacg gatggcatga cagtaagaga attatgcagt gctgccataa ccatgagtga
     5581 taacactgcg gccaacttac ttctgacaac gatcggagga ccgaaggagc taaccgcttt
     5641 tttgcacaac atgggggatc atgtaactcg ccttgatcgt tgggaaccgg agctgaatga
     5701 agccatacca aacgacgagc gtgacaccac gatgcctgca gcaatggcaa caacgttgcg
     5761 caaactatta actggcgaac tacttactct agcttcccgg caacaattaa tagactggat
     5821 ggaggcggat aaagttgcag gaccacttct gcgctcggcc cttccggctg gctggtttat
     5881 tgctgataaa tctggagccg gtgagcgtgg gtctcgcggt atcattgcag cactggggcc
     5941 agatggtaag ccctcccgta tcgtagttat ctacacgacg gggagtcagg caactatgga
     6001 tgaacgaaat agacagatcg ctgagatagg tgcctcactg attaagcatt ggtaactgtc
     6061 agaccaagtt tactcatata tactttagat tgattnnnnn nnnnnnnnnn nnnnnnnnnn
     6121 nnnnnnnnnn nnnnnnnnnn nnnnnnnnnn nnnnnnnnnn nnnnnnnnnn nnnnnnnnnn
     6181 nnnnnnnnnn nnnnnnnnnn nnnnnnnnnn nnnnnnnnnn cnnnnnnnnn nnnnnnnnnn
     6241 nnnnnnnnnn nnnnnnnnnn nnnnnnnnnn nnnnnnnnnn nnnnnnnnnn nnnnnnnnnn
     6301 nnnnnnnnnn nnnnnnnnnn nnnnnnnnnn nnnnnnnnnn nnnnnnnnnn nnnnnnnnnn
     6361 nncctttgac gttggagtcc acgttcttta atagtggact cttgttccaa acttgaacaa
     6421 cactcaaccc tatctcgggc tattcttttg atttataagg gattttgccg atttcggcct
     6481 attggttaaa aaatgagctg atttaacaaa aatttaacgc gaattttaac aaaatattaa
     6541 cgtttacaat ttaaaaggat ctaggtgaag atcctttttg ataatctcat gaccaaaatc
     6601 ccttaacgtg agttttcgtt ccactgagcg tcagaccccg tagaaaagat caaaggatct
     6661 tcttgagatc ctttttttct gcgcgtaatc tgctgcttgc aaacaaaaaa accaccgcta
     6721 ccagcggtgg tttgtttgcc ggatcaagag ctaccaactc tttttccgaa ggtaactggc
     6781 ttcagcagag cgcagatacc aaatactgtc cttctagtgt agccgtagtt aggccaccac
     6841 ttcaagaact ctgtagcacc gcctacatac ctcgctctgc taatcctgtt accagtggct
     6901 gctgccagtg gcgataagtc gtgtcttacc gggttggact caagacgata gttaccggat
     6961 aaggcgcagc ggtcgggctg aacggggggt tcgtgcacac agcccagctt ggagcgaacg
     7021 acctacaccg aactgagata cctacagcgt gagctatgag aaagcgccac gcttcccgaa
     7081 gggagaaagg cggacaggta tccggtaagc ggcagggtcg gaacaggaga gcgcacgagg
     7141 gagcttccag ggggaaacgc ctggtatctt tatagtcctg tcgggtttcg ccacctctga
     7201 cttgagcgtc gatttttgtg atgctcgtca ggggggcgga gcctatggaa aaacgccagc
     7261 aacgcggcct ttttacggtt cctggccttt tgctggcctt ttgctcacat gttctttcct
     7321 gcgttatccc ctgattctgt ggataaccgt attaccgcct ttgagtgagc tgataccgct
     7381 cgccgcagcc gaacgaccga gcgcagcgag tcagtgagcg aggaagcgga agagcgcctg
     7441 atgcggtatt ttctccttac gcatctgtgc ggtatttcac accgcatatg gtgcactctc
     7501 agtacaatct gctctgatgc cgcatagtta agccagtata cactccgcta tcgctacgtg
     7561 actgggtcat ggctgcgccc cgacacccgc caacacccgc tgacgcgccc tgacgggctt
     7621 gtctgctccc ggcatccgct tacagacaag ctgtgaccgt ctccgggagc tgcatgtgtc
     7681 agaggttttc accgtcatca ccgaaacgcg cgaggcagca aggagatggc gcccaacagt
     7741 cccccggcca cggggcctgc caccataccc acgccgaaac aagcgctcat gagcccgaag
     7801 tggcgagccc gatcttcccc atcggtgatg tcggcgatat aggcgccagc aaccgcacct
     7861 gtggcgccgg tgatgccggc cacgatgcgt ccggcgtaga ggatctgctc atgtttgaca
     7921 gcttatcatc gatgcataat gtgcctgtca aatggacgaa gcagggattc tgcaaaccct
     7981 atgctactcc gtcaagccgt caattgtctg attcgttacc aattatgaca acttgacggc
     8041 tacatcattc actttttctt cacaaccggc acggaactcg ctcgggctgg ccccggtgca
     8101 ttttttaaat acccgcgaga aatagagttg atcgtcaaaa ccaacattgc gaccgacggt
     8161 ggcgataggc atccgggtgg tgctcaaaag cagcttcgcc tggctgatac gttggtcctc
     8221 gcgccagctt aagacgctaa tccctaactg ctggcggaaa agatgtgaca gacgcgacgg
     8281 cgacaagcaa acatgctgtg cgacgctggc gatatcaaaa ttgctgtctg ccaggtgatc
     8341 gctgatgtac tgacaagcct cgcgtacccg attatccatc ggtggatgga gcgactcgtt
     8401 aatcgcttcc atgcgccgca gtaacaattg ctcaagcaga tttatcgcca gcagctccga
     8461 atagcgccct tccccttgcc cggcgttaat gatttgccca aacaggtcgc tgaaatgcgg
     8521 ctggtgcgct tcatccgggc gaaagaaccc cgtattggca aatattgacg gccagttaag
     8581 ccattcatgc cagtaggcgc gcggacgaaa gtaaacccac tggtgatacc attcgcgagc
     8641 ctccggatga cgaccgtagt gatgaatctc tcctggcggg aacagcaaaa tatcacccgg
     8701 tcggcaaaca aattctcgtc cctgattttt caccaccccc tgaccgcgaa tggtgagatt
     8761 gagaatataa cctttcattc ccagcggtcg gtcgataaaa aaatcgagat aaccgttggc
     8821 ctcaatcggc gttaaacccg ccaccagatg ggcattaaac gagtatcccg gcagcagggg
     8881 atcattttgc gcttcagcca tacttttcat actcccgcca ttcagagaag aaaccaattg
     8941 tccatattgc atcagacatt gccgtcactg cgtcttttac tggctcttct cgctaaccaa
     9001 accggtaacc ccgcttatta aaagcattct gtaacaaagc gggaccaaag ccatgacaaa
     9061 aacgcgtaac aaaagtgtct ataatcacgg cagaaaagtc cacattgatt atttgcacgg
     9121 cgtcacactt tgctatgcca tagcattttt atccataaga ttagcggatc ctac
//
