# Supplementary material for: Construction of an artificial biosynthetic pathway for hyperextended archaeal membrane lipids in the bacterium Escherichia coli
Source: Synth Biol (Oxf). 2020 Sep 30;5(1):ysaa018. doi: 10.1093/synbio/ysaa018 (PMC7680562; doi:10.1093/synbio/ysaa018)
Supplement: ysaa018_Supplementary_Data [file ysaa018_supplementary_data.zip › pBAD-MA3686.gb]

LOCUS       pBAD_MA3686              5721 bp    DNA     circular   UNK 07-Sep-2020
DEFINITION  Cloning vector pBAD-MA3686, complete sequence.
ACCESSION   pBAD_MA3686
VERSION     pBAD_MA3686  
FEATURES             Location/Qualifiers
     promoter        1..29
		     /note="Ara_promoter"
     terminator      1604..1631
     promoter        1672..1700
     CDS             1742..2602
 		     /gene="AmpR"
     rep_origin      2661..2960
		     /note="f1_origin"
     rep_origin      3194..3813
 		     /note="pBR322_origin"
     RBS             78..83
     CDS             90..1160
  		     /gene="G1PDH"
     terminator      1429..1472

ORIGIN
        1 ctgacgcttt ttatcgcaac tctctactgt ttctccatac ccgttttttt gggctagcga
       61 attcgagctc aaataaaagg agatatatca tgaaattgac catcaataaa aacagcgcaa
      121 aatggatgca gcttccacgg gacgtgcttg tcgggcatgg cgtacttgag gaaatcggag
      181 atgtttgcag ggacctgaaa ctgaaaggga atgcgctgat agttaccgga aacactaccc
      241 gggacgtcgc gggtaaaaga gtgagcacac tcctggaaaa cgcagggagc agcacagaaa
      301 tggtgcttac ctgcagggca accatggagg aagtcgataa aataatgcaa aaagcctccg
      361 agaccggggc tacttttctt ctcgggatcg gaagcggcag atccattgac cttgcaaaac
      421 tcgcttccac aaggctcgaa atccccttta tcagtgtgcc gacagcagct tctcatgacg
      481 gtatcgcgtc ttcccgcgcc tcaataattg acaacggaaa aaatgcttcc gtacaggccc
      541 aggcccctat tgccgtagtt gcagacaccg aaatcatctc ggcggctccg ttccggtttc
      601 ttgtagccgg ctgtggagac attatttcca attacacggc agttctggac tgggagcttg
      661 caagcaggct ccgaaacgag tatttcgggg aatatgctgc cgctctctcc cgtatggcag
      721 caagggtggt aatagaaaat gccgattcga taaaaccgga acatgagacg tctgccaggc
      781 ttgtggtaaa agctctggtt tcgaatgggg ttgcaatgag cattgcaggc tcttcaaggc
      841 cggcttcggg gtcggaacat atgttcagcc acgcccttga caggattgcc ccaaagcctg
      901 cgctgcacgg tgaacaatgt ggagttggta cgatcatgat gatgtacctg cacgggggaa
      961 actggcagga gatccgggac gccttaaaaa agatcggggc tcccacgaat gcagaagaac
     1021 tgggcataga agatagatat atagttgaag cccttttaca tgcacacagt atccgtccgg
     1081 accgatacac aattctcgga aacgggctta ctccctcggc agccgagaag gttgcaagaa
     1141 tcacaaaggt cataagttga agatataagg aaatagatgg tacccgggga tcctctagag
     1201 tcgacctgca ggcatgcaag cttggctgtt ttggcggatg agagaagatt ttcagcctga
     1261 tacagattaa atcagaacgc agaagcggtc tgataaaaca gaatttgcct ggcggcagta
     1321 gcgcggtggt cccacctgac cccatgccga actcagaagt gaaacgccgt agcgccgatg
     1381 gtagtgtggg gtctccccat gcgagagtag ggaactgcca ggcatcaaat aaaacgaaag
     1441 gctcagtcga aagactgggc ctttcgtttt atctgttgtt tgtcggtgaa cgctctcctg
     1501 agtaggacaa atccgccggg agcggatttg aacgttgcga agcaacggcc cggagggtgg
     1561 cgggcaggac gcccgccata aactgccagg catcaaatta agcagaaggc catcctgacg
     1621 gatggccttt ttgcgtttct acaaactctt ttgtttattt ttctaaatac attcaaatat
     1681 gtatccgctc atgagacaat aaccctgata aatgcttcaa taatattgaa aaaggaagag
     1741 tatgagtatt caacatttcc gtgtcgccct tattcccttt tttgcggcat tttgccttcc
     1801 tgtttttgct cacccagaaa cgctggtgaa agtaaaagat gctgaagatc agttgggtgc
     1861 acgagtgggt tacatcgaac tggatctcaa cagcggtaag atccttgaga gttttcgccc
     1921 cgaagaacgt tttccaatga tgagcacttt taaagttctg ctatgtggcg cggtattatc
     1981 ccgtgttgac gccgggcaag agcaactcgg tcgccgcata cactattctc agaatgactt
     2041 ggttgagtac tcaccagtca cagaaaagca tcttacggat ggcatgacag taagagaatt
     2101 atgcagtgct gccataacca tgagtgataa cactgcggcc aacttacttc tgacaacgat
     2161 cggaggaccg aaggagctaa ccgctttttt gcacaacatg ggggatcatg taactcgcct
     2221 tgatcgttgg gaaccggagc tgaatgaagc cataccaaac gacgagcgtg acaccacgat
     2281 gcctgcagca atggcaacaa cgttgcgcaa actattaact ggcgaactac ttactctagc
     2341 ttcccggcaa caattaatag actggatgga ggcggataaa gttgcaggac cacttctgcg
     2401 ctcggccctt ccggctggct ggtttattgc tgataaatct ggagccggtg agcgtgggtc
     2461 tcgcggtatc attgcagcac tggggccaga tggtaagccc tcccgtatcg tagttatcta
     2521 cacgacgggg agtcaggcaa ctatggatga acgaaataga cagatcgctg agataggtgc
     2581 ctcactgatt aagcattggt aactgtcaga ccaagtttac tcatatatac tttagattga
     2641 ttnnnnnnnn nnnnnnnnnn nnnnnnnnnn nnnnnnnnnn nnnnnnnnnn nnnnnnnnnn
     2701 nnnnnnnnnn nnnnnnnnnn nnnnnnnnnn nnnnnnnnnn nnnnnnnnnn nnnnnnnnnn
     2761 nnnnnnncnn nnnnnnnnnn nnnnnnnnnn nnnnnnnnnn nnnnnnnnnn nnnnnnnnnn
     2821 nnnnnnnnnn nnnnnnnnnn nnnnnnnnnn nnnnnnnnnn nnnnnnnnnn nnnnnnnnnn
     2881 nnnnnnnnnn nnnnnnnnnn nnnnnnnnnc ctttgacgtt ggagtccacg ttctttaata
     2941 gtggactctt gttccaaact tgaacaacac tcaaccctat ctcgggctat tcttttgatt
     3001 tataagggat tttgccgatt tcggcctatt ggttaaaaaa tgagctgatt taacaaaaat
     3061 ttaacgcgaa ttttaacaaa atattaacgt ttacaattta aaaggatcta ggtgaagatc
     3121 ctttttgata atctcatgac caaaatccct taacgtgagt tttcgttcca ctgagcgtca
     3181 gaccccgtag aaaagatcaa aggatcttct tgagatcctt tttttctgcg cgtaatctgc
     3241 tgcttgcaaa caaaaaaacc accgctacca gcggtggttt gtttgccgga tcaagagcta
     3301 ccaactcttt ttccgaaggt aactggcttc agcagagcgc agataccaaa tactgtcctt
     3361 ctagtgtagc cgtagttagg ccaccacttc aagaactctg tagcaccgcc tacatacctc
     3421 gctctgctaa tcctgttacc agtggctgct gccagtggcg ataagtcgtg tcttaccggg
     3481 ttggactcaa gacgatagtt accggataag gcgcagcggt cgggctgaac ggggggttcg
     3541 tgcacacagc ccagcttgga gcgaacgacc tacaccgaac tgagatacct acagcgtgag
     3601 ctatgagaaa gcgccacgct tcccgaaggg agaaaggcgg acaggtatcc ggtaagcggc
     3661 agggtcggaa caggagagcg cacgagggag cttccagggg gaaacgcctg gtatctttat
     3721 agtcctgtcg ggtttcgcca cctctgactt gagcgtcgat ttttgtgatg ctcgtcaggg
     3781 gggcggagcc tatggaaaaa cgccagcaac gcggcctttt tacggttcct ggccttttgc
     3841 tggccttttg ctcacatgtt ctttcctgcg ttatcccctg attctgtgga taaccgtatt
     3901 accgcctttg agtgagctga taccgctcgc cgcagccgaa cgaccgagcg cagcgagtca
     3961 gtgagcgagg aagcggaaga gcgcctgatg cggtattttc tccttacgca tctgtgcggt
     4021 atttcacacc gcatatggtg cactctcagt acaatctgct ctgatgccgc atagttaagc
     4081 cagtatacac tccgctatcg ctacgtgact gggtcatggc tgcgccccga cacccgccaa
     4141 cacccgctga cgcgccctga cgggcttgtc tgctcccggc atccgcttac agacaagctg
     4201 tgaccgtctc cgggagctgc atgtgtcaga ggttttcacc gtcatcaccg aaacgcgcga
     4261 ggcagcaagg agatggcgcc caacagtccc ccggccacgg ggcctgccac catacccacg
     4321 ccgaaacaag cgctcatgag cccgaagtgg cgagcccgat cttccccatc ggtgatgtcg
     4381 gcgatatagg cgccagcaac cgcacctgtg gcgccggtga tgccggccac gatgcgtccg
     4441 gcgtagagga tctgctcatg tttgacagct tatcatcgat gcataatgtg cctgtcaaat
     4501 ggacgaagca gggattctgc aaaccctatg ctactccgtc aagccgtcaa ttgtctgatt
     4561 cgttaccaat tatgacaact tgacggctac atcattcact ttttcttcac aaccggcacg
     4621 gaactcgctc gggctggccc cggtgcattt tttaaatacc cgcgagaaat agagttgatc
     4681 gtcaaaacca acattgcgac cgacggtggc gataggcatc cgggtggtgc tcaaaagcag
     4741 cttcgcctgg ctgatacgtt ggtcctcgcg ccagcttaag acgctaatcc ctaactgctg
     4801 gcggaaaaga tgtgacagac gcgacggcga caagcaaaca tgctgtgcga cgctggcgat
     4861 atcaaaattg ctgtctgcca ggtgatcgct gatgtactga caagcctcgc gtacccgatt
     4921 atccatcggt ggatggagcg actcgttaat cgcttccatg cgccgcagta acaattgctc
     4981 aagcagattt atcgccagca gctccgaata gcgcccttcc ccttgcccgg cgttaatgat
     5041 ttgcccaaac aggtcgctga aatgcggctg gtgcgcttca tccgggcgaa agaaccccgt
     5101 attggcaaat attgacggcc agttaagcca ttcatgccag taggcgcgcg gacgaaagta
     5161 aacccactgg tgataccatt cgcgagcctc cggatgacga ccgtagtgat gaatctctcc
     5221 tggcgggaac agcaaaatat cacccggtcg gcaaacaaat tctcgtccct gatttttcac
     5281 caccccctga ccgcgaatgg tgagattgag aatataacct ttcattccca gcggtcggtc
     5341 gataaaaaaa tcgagataac cgttggcctc aatcggcgtt aaacccgcca ccagatgggc
     5401 attaaacgag tatcccggca gcaggggatc attttgcgct tcagccatac ttttcatact
     5461 cccgccattc agagaagaaa ccaattgtcc atattgcatc agacattgcc gtcactgcgt
     5521 cttttactgg ctcttctcgc taaccaaacc ggtaaccccg cttattaaaa gcattctgta
     5581 acaaagcggg accaaagcca tgacaaaaac gcgtaacaaa agtgtctata atcacggcag
     5641 aaaagtccac attgattatt tgcacggcgt cacactttgc tatgccatag catttttatc
     5701 cataagatta gcggatccta c
//
